Addgene plasmid #174622: pB80-FKBP-mCherry-RAB11
Purpose: Rapalog-inducible coupling to recycling endosomes (RAB11) via FKBP
Depositing lab: Lukas Kapitein. Depositing organization: Utrecht University. Publication: An optimized toolbox for the optogenetic control of intracellular transport. Nijenhuis W, van Grinsven MMP, Kapitein LC. J Cell Biol. 2020 Apr 6;219(4). pii: 133834. doi: 10.1083/jcb.201907149. PubMed 32328628.
Backbone
  Vector backbone: B-actin
  Vector type: Mammalian Expression
Growth in bacteria
  Bacterial resistance: Ampicillin, 100 μg/mL
  Growth temperature: 37°C
  Growth strain: DH5alpha
  Copy number: High Copy
Gene/Insert
  Gene/Insert name: FKBP-mCherry-RAB11
  Species: H. sapiens (human), Synthetic
  Insert size (bp): 1873
  Mutation: mCherry: Met1Del; RAB11: Met1Del
  Entrez Gene: RAB11A (a.k.a. YL8)
  Promoter: Chicken beta-actin
  Tag / fusion protein: FKBP-mCherry (N terminal on insert)
  Cloning method: Restriction Enzyme; 5′ cloning site unknown (unknown if destroyed)
Terms and licenses: Academic/Nonprofit Terms; Industry Terms: Not Available to Industry
Depositor comments: Internal plasmid ID: WN175
How to cite: pB80-FKBP-mCherry-RAB11 was a gift from Lukas Kapitein (Addgene plasmid # 174622 ; http://n2t.net/addgene:174622 ; RRID:Addgene_174622)
