[The description below was written by a language model from this plasmid's Addgene catalogue record and the feature table of its GenBank file; any pLannotate feature table in this document was generated separately and was not available to it.]
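Description:
pB80-FKBP-mCherry-RAB11 is a 7,864 bp circular mammalian expression plasmid built on a beta-actin promoter backbone (pB80). It is maintained in E. coli as a high-copy plasmid under ampicillin selection through an annotated Amp(r) gene. The available annotation does not mark the bacterial origin of replication or a polyadenylation signal, and no mammalian selection marker is recorded. The annotated chicken beta-actin promoter region is large, about 2.1 kb, and runs to the end of the sequence numbering. The open reading frame begins roughly 1 kb past the numbering origin, and this intervening stretch carries no annotation apart from a forward sequencing primer site.

The payload is a single fusion open reading frame of about 1.9 kb that starts at a Kozak-flanked start codon. It encodes FKBP at the N terminus, followed by the red fluorescent protein mCherry and then human RAB11A. Short unannotated linker segments separate the three parts. The initiator methionines of mCherry and RAB11 have been deleted, so translation starts only at FKBP and gives one continuous polypeptide. Leaving RAB11 at the C-terminal end keeps its native C terminus free, which Rab GTPases generally need for lipid modification and membrane attachment. RAB11 directs the fusion to recycling endosomes, and mCherry allows those organelles to be imaged.

FKBP provides a chemically inducible dimerisation handle. Adding rapalog bridges FKBP to a partner protein carrying an FRB domain, which is supplied from a separate construct. The stated purpose is rapalog-inducible coupling to recycling endosomes, and the plasmid belongs to a toolbox developed for controlling intracellular transport. In such systems the recruited partners are typically motor proteins or their adaptors, used to reposition the tagged organelles on demand.
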