LOCUS       pB80-FKBP-mCherr 7864 bp DNA circular 18-AUG-2021
SOURCE
  ORGANISM
COMMENT     This file is created by Vector NTI http://www.invitrogen.com/
COMMENT     ORIGDB|GenBank
COMMENT     VNTDATE|-14004780|
COMMENT     VNTDBDATE|-14004780|
COMMENT     LSOWNER|
COMMENT     VNTNAME|pB80-FKBP-mCherry-RAB11|
COMMENT     VNTAUTHORNAME|Wilco Nijenhuis|
COMMENT     Vector_NTI_Display_Data_(Do_Not_Edit!)
COMMENT     (SXF
COMMENT     (CGexDoc "pB80-FKBP-mCherry-RAB11" 0 7864
COMMENT     (CDBMol 0 0 1 5715 1 0 0 0 0 "" "" 0 0 0 0 (CObList) (CObList)
            (CObList)
COMMENT     (CObList) -1 "")
COMMENT     (CDocSetData 1 1 0 0 0 2 "MAIN" 1 1 1 1 0 0 1 1 1 0 10 10 4294967295
            50 0
COMMENT     1 0 (CHomObj 0 0 0 3 75) (CWordArray) (CWordArray)
COMMENT     (CStringList "AgeI" "ApaI" "ApaLI" "AscI" "AvrII" "BamHI" "BbeI"
            "BbsI"
COMMENT     "BglII" "BsaI" "BspEI" "ClaI" "EagI" "EcoRI" "EcoRV" "HindIII"
            "HpaI"
COMMENT     "KasI" "KpnI" "MfeI" "MluI" "NarI" "NcoI" "NdeI" "NheI" "NotI"
            "PacI"
COMMENT     "PmeI" "PstI" "SacI" "SacII" "SalI" "SnaBI" "SpeI" "SphI" "SwaI"
            "XbaI"
COMMENT     "XhoI" "XmaI") (CStringList "atg" "gtg")
COMMENT     (CStringList "taa" "tga" "tag") (CObList) 1 "{(0,1),2}" 0 0 "" 0
COMMENT     4294967295 0 0 0 0 0 0 0 "MAIN" 0 0 30 0
COMMENT     (CProteinMotifSearchObject 70 20 1 1 1 1 0 0 1 0 0 0 0 0))
COMMENT     (CMolPar 0 0 1 1022 2890 1 7864 0 0 0 0 0 0 0 0) (CStringList)
COMMENT     (CStringList) (CObList) (COAPar 25 250 50 0 6 4 3 7)
COMMENT     (COAPar 25 250 50 0 6 4 3 7) (COAPar 25 250 50 0 6 4 3 7)
COMMENT     (CObList
COMMENT     #0=(CRSite (CStringList) "AgeI" "accggt" 2 0 2 2898 0 7322 0 0 "")
COMMENT     #1=(CRSite (CStringList) "ApaI" "gggccc" 6 0 3 201 0 6040 0 6778 0 0
            "")
COMMENT     #2=(CRSite (CStringList) "ApaLI" "gtgcac" 2 0 8 1095 0 1503 0 3828 0
COMMENT     5074 0 5571 0 6879 0 6891 0 7275 0 0 "")
COMMENT     #3=(CRSite (CStringList) "AscI" "ggcgcgcc" 3 0 1 1013 0 0 "")
COMMENT     #4=(CRSite (CStringList) "AvrII" "cctagg" 2 0 0 0 "")
COMMENT     #5=(CRSite (CStringList) "BamHI" "ggatcc" 2 0 0 0 "")
COMMENT     #6=(CRSite (CStringList) "BbeI" "ggcgcc" 6 0 5 764 0 807 0 1924 0
            2032 0
COMMENT     5633 0 0 "")
COMMENT     #7=(CRSite (CStringList) "BbsI" "gaagac" 9 13 2 1310 1 1878 0 0 "")
COMMENT     #8=(CRSite (CStringList) "BglII" "agatct" 2 0 0 0 "")
COMMENT     #9=(CRSite (CStringList) "BsaI" "ggtctc" 8 12 1 4468 1 0 "")
COMMENT     #10=(CRSite (CStringList) "BspEI" "tccgga" 2 0 1 5953 0 0 "")
COMMENT     #11=(CRSite (CStringList) "ClaI" "atcgat" 3 0 0 0 "")
COMMENT     #12=(CRSite (CStringList) "EagI" "cggccg" 2 0 1 348 0 0 "")
COMMENT     #13=(CRSite (CStringList) "EcoRI" "gaattc" 2 0 0 0 "")
COMMENT     #14=(CRSite (CStringList) "EcoRV" "gatatc" 4 0 0 0 "")
COMMENT     #15=(CRSite (CStringList) "HindIII" "aagctt" 2 0 1 1440 0 0 "")
COMMENT     #16=(CRSite (CStringList) "HpaI" "gttaac" 4 0 1 3023 0 0 "")
COMMENT     #17=(CRSite (CStringList) "KasI" "ggcgcc" 2 0 5 760 0 803 0 1920 0
            2028
COMMENT     0 5629 0 0 "")
COMMENT     #18=(CRSite (CStringList) "KpnI" "ggtacc" 6 0 0 0 "")
COMMENT     #19=(CRSite (CStringList) "MfeI" "caattg" 2 0 2 1006 0 3010 0 0 "")
COMMENT     #20=(CRSite (CStringList) "MluI" "acgcgt" 2 0 0 0 "")
COMMENT     #21=(CRSite (CStringList) "NarI" "ggcgcc" 3 0 5 761 0 804 0 1921 0
            2029
COMMENT     0 5630 0 0 "")
COMMENT     #22=(CRSite (CStringList) "NcoI" "ccatgg" 2 0 2 1021 0 1876 0 0 "")
COMMENT     #23=(CRSite (CStringList) "NdeI" "catatg" 3 0 2 2540 0 5578 0 0 "")
COMMENT     #24=(CRSite (CStringList) "NheI" "gctagc" 2 0 1 2151 0 0 "")
COMMENT     #25=(CRSite (CStringList) "NotI" "gcggccgc" 3 0 0 0 "")
COMMENT     #26=(CRSite (CStringList) "PacI" "ttaattaa" 6 0 1 6240 0 0 "")
COMMENT     #27=(CRSite (CStringList) "PmeI" "gtttaaac" 5 0 0 0 "")
COMMENT     #28=(CRSite (CStringList) "PstI" "ctgcag" 6 0 6 1798 0 6375 0 6423 0
COMMENT     6691 0 6978 0 7370 0 0 "")
COMMENT     #29=(CRSite (CStringList) "SacI" "gagctc" 6 0 0 0 "")
COMMENT     #30=(CRSite (CStringList) "SacII" "ccgcgg" 5 0 2 368 0 6105 0 0 "")
COMMENT     #31=(CRSite (CStringList) "SalI" "gtcgac" 2 0 0 0 "")
COMMENT     #32=(CRSite (CStringList) "SnaBI" "tacgta" 4 0 1 2246 0 0 "")
COMMENT     #33=(CRSite (CStringList) "SpeI" "actagt" 2 0 0 0 "")
COMMENT     #34=(CRSite (CStringList) "SphI" "gcatgc" 6 0 10 6610 0 7083 0 7087
            0
COMMENT     7116 0 7120 0 7147 0 7180 0 7247 0 7352 0 7382 0 0 "")
COMMENT     #35=(CRSite (CStringList) "SwaI" "atttaaat" 5 0 0 0 "")
COMMENT     #36=(CRSite (CStringList) "XbaI" "tctaga" 2 0 2 1347 0 2711 0 0 "")
COMMENT     #37=(CRSite (CStringList) "XhoI" "ctcgag" 2 0 1 7587 0 0 "")
COMMENT     #38=(CRSite (CStringList) "XmaI" "cccggg" 2 0 2 1141 0 7428 0 0 ""))
COMMENT     (CObList
COMMENT     #39=(CFSignal (CObList) "B-actin promoter" 29 0 0 5734 7864 0
COMMENT     (CStringList) (CStringList) 1 1 1 1 "5734..7864")
COMMENT     #40=(CFSignal (CObList) "Amp (r)" 4 0 0 4333 5193 0 (CStringList)
COMMENT     (CStringList) 1 1 1 1 "4333..5193")
COMMENT     #41=(CFSignal (CObList) "pB80 rev" 28 0 0 2968 2991 0 (CStringList)
COMMENT     (CStringList) 1 1 1 1 "2968..2991")
COMMENT     #42=(CFSignal (CObList) "Kozak" 21 0 0 1019 1021 0 (CStringList)
COMMENT     (CStringList) 1 1 1 1 "1019..1021")
COMMENT     #43=(CFSignal (CObList) "FKBP" 4 0 0 1022 1345 0 (CStringList)
COMMENT     (CStringList) 1 1 1 1 "1022..1345")
COMMENT     #44=(CFSignal (CObList) "pB80 fwd" 28 0 0 936 958 0 (CStringList)
COMMENT     (CStringList) 1 1 1 1 "936..958")
COMMENT     #45=(CFSignal (CObList) "RAB11" 4 0 0 2249 2896 0 (CStringList)
COMMENT     (CStringList) 1 1 1 1 "2249..2896")
COMMENT     #46=(CFSignal (CObList) "mCherry" 4 0 0 1445 2149 0 (CStringList)
COMMENT     (CStringList) 1 1 1 1 "1445..2149")) (CObList) (CObList) (CObList)
COMMENT     (CObList) (CObList) (CObList)
COMMENT     (CTextView 0
COMMENT     #47=(CGroupPar (CParagraph 0 (0 0) 1 2 0 0 180)
COMMENT     (CObjectList
COMMENT     #48=(CRefLinePar
COMMENT     (CLinePar (CParagraph 0 (0 0) 0 2 0 1 233)
COMMENT     "pB80-FKBP-mCherry-RAB11" 2) 5 "" 0 4)
COMMENT     #49=(CFolderPar
COMMENT     (CGroupPar (CParagraph 1 (0 0) 1 1 0 0 178)
COMMENT     (CObjectList
COMMENT     #50=(CLinePar (CParagraph 0 (0 0) 1 2 1 0 180)
COMMENT     "DNA 'pB80-FKBP-mCherry-RAB11'" 1)
COMMENT     #51=(CLinePar (CParagraph 0 (0 0) 1 2 1 0 180)
COMMENT     "Local object" 1)
COMMENT     #52=(CLinePar (CParagraph 0 (0 0) 1 2 1 0 180)
COMMENT     "Created: 08/18/21 12:15PM" 1)
COMMENT     #53=(CLinePar (CParagraph 0 (0 0) 1 2 1 0 180)
COMMENT     "Last Modified: 08/18/21 12:15PM" 1)
COMMENT     #54=(CLinePar (CParagraph 0 (0 0) 1 2 1 0 180)
COMMENT     "length: 7864 bp" 1)
COMMENT     #55=(CLinePar (CParagraph 0 (0 0) 1 2 1 0 180)
COMMENT     "storage type: Basic" 1)
COMMENT     #56=(CLinePar (CParagraph 0 (0 0) 1 2 1 0 180)
COMMENT     "form: Circular" 1))) "General Description")
COMMENT     #57=(CFolderPar
COMMENT     (CGroupPar (CParagraph 2 (0 0) 1 1 0 0 178)
COMMENT     (CObjectList
COMMENT     #58=(CLinePar (CParagraph 0 (0 0) 1 2 1 0 180)
COMMENT     "Original Source Database: GenBank" 1)
COMMENT     #59=(CLinePar (CParagraph 0 (0 0) 1 2 1 0 180)
COMMENT     "Modification Date in the Original DB: 3-MAR-2020" 1)))
COMMENT     "Standard Fields")
COMMENT     #60=(CRefLinePar
COMMENT     (CLinePar (CParagraph 0 (0 0) 0 2 0 0 233) "Comments" 2) 1 ""
COMMENT     0 0)
COMMENT     #61=(CFolderPar
COMMENT     (CGroupPar (CParagraph 8 (0 0) 1 2 0 0 178) (CObjectList))
COMMENT     "Annotations")
COMMENT     #62=(CFolderPar
COMMENT     (CGroupPar (CParagraph 12 (6 0) 1 1 0 0 178)
COMMENT     (CObjectList
COMMENT     #63=(CFolderPar
COMMENT     (CGroupPar (CParagraph 4 (7 4 0) 1 1 1 0 178)
COMMENT     (CObjectList
COMMENT     #64=(CFolderPar
COMMENT     (CGroupPar
COMMENT     (CParagraph 1022 (3 #43# 0) 1 2 2 0 327)
COMMENT     (CObjectList
COMMENT     #65=(CLinePar
COMMENT     (CParagraph 0 (0 0) 1 2 3 0 180)
COMMENT     "Start: 1022 End: 1345" 1)
COMMENT     #66=(CLinePar
COMMENT     (CParagraph 0 (0 0) 1 2 3 0 180)
COMMENT     "Original Location Description:" 1)
COMMENT     #67=(CLinePar
COMMENT     (CParagraph 0 (0 0) 1 2 3 0 180)
COMMENT     " 1022..1345" 1))) "FKBP")
COMMENT     #68=(CFolderPar
COMMENT     (CGroupPar
COMMENT     (CParagraph 1445 (3 #46# 0) 1 2 2 0 327)
COMMENT     (CObjectList
COMMENT     #69=(CLinePar
COMMENT     (CParagraph 0 (0 0) 1 2 3 0 180)
COMMENT     "Start: 1445 End: 2149" 1)
COMMENT     #70=(CLinePar
COMMENT     (CParagraph 0 (0 0) 1 2 3 0 180)
COMMENT     "Original Location Description:" 1)
COMMENT     #71=(CLinePar
COMMENT     (CParagraph 0 (0 0) 1 2 3 0 180)
COMMENT     " 1445..2149" 1))) "mCherry")
COMMENT     #72=(CFolderPar
COMMENT     (CGroupPar
COMMENT     (CParagraph 2249 (3 #45# 0) 1 2 2 0 327)
COMMENT     (CObjectList
COMMENT     #73=(CLinePar
COMMENT     (CParagraph 0 (0 0) 1 2 3 0 180)
COMMENT     "Start: 2249 End: 2896" 1)
COMMENT     #74=(CLinePar
COMMENT     (CParagraph 0 (0 0) 1 2 3 0 180)
COMMENT     "Original Location Description:" 1)
COMMENT     #75=(CLinePar
COMMENT     (CParagraph 0 (0 0) 1 2 3 0 180)
COMMENT     " 2249..2896" 1))) "RAB11")
COMMENT     #76=(CFolderPar
COMMENT     (CGroupPar
COMMENT     (CParagraph 4333 (3 #40# 0) 1 2 2 0 327)
COMMENT     (CObjectList
COMMENT     #77=(CLinePar
COMMENT     (CParagraph 0 (0 0) 1 2 3 0 180)
COMMENT     "Start: 4333 End: 5193" 1)
COMMENT     #78=(CLinePar
COMMENT     (CParagraph 0 (0 0) 1 2 3 0 180)
COMMENT     "Original Location Description:" 1)
COMMENT     #79=(CLinePar
COMMENT     (CParagraph 0 (0 0) 1 2 3 0 180)
COMMENT     " 4333..5193" 1))) "Amp (r)")))
COMMENT     "CDS (4 total)")
COMMENT     #80=(CFolderPar
COMMENT     (CGroupPar (CParagraph 21 (7 21 0) 1 1 1 0 178)
COMMENT     (CObjectList
COMMENT     #81=(CFolderPar
COMMENT     (CGroupPar
COMMENT     (CParagraph 1019 (3 #42# 0) 1 2 2 0 194)
COMMENT     (CObjectList
COMMENT     #82=(CLinePar
COMMENT     (CParagraph 0 (0 0) 1 2 3 0 180)
COMMENT     "Start: 1019 End: 1021" 1)
COMMENT     #83=(CLinePar
COMMENT     (CParagraph 0 (0 0) 1 2 3 0 180)
COMMENT     "Original Location Description:" 1)
COMMENT     #84=(CLinePar
COMMENT     (CParagraph 0 (0 0) 1 2 3 0 180)
COMMENT     " 1019..1021" 1))) "Kozak")))
COMMENT     "Misc. Feature (1 total)")
COMMENT     #85=(CFolderPar
COMMENT     (CGroupPar (CParagraph 28 (7 28 0) 1 1 1 0 178)
COMMENT     (CObjectList
COMMENT     #86=(CFolderPar
COMMENT     (CGroupPar
COMMENT     (CParagraph 936 (3 #44# 0) 1 2 2 0 194)
COMMENT     (CObjectList
COMMENT     #87=(CLinePar
COMMENT     (CParagraph 0 (0 0) 1 2 3 0 180)
COMMENT     "Start: 936 End: 958 " 1)
COMMENT     #88=(CLinePar
COMMENT     (CParagraph 0 (0 0) 1 2 3 0 180)
COMMENT     "Original Location Description:" 1)
COMMENT     #89=(CLinePar
COMMENT     (CParagraph 0 (0 0) 1 2 3 0 180)
COMMENT     " 936..958" 1))) "pB80 fwd")
COMMENT     #90=(CFolderPar
COMMENT     (CGroupPar
COMMENT     (CParagraph 2968 (3 #41# 0) 1 2 2 0 194)
COMMENT     (CObjectList
COMMENT     #91=(CLinePar
COMMENT     (CParagraph 0 (0 0) 1 2 3 0 180)
COMMENT     "Start: 2968 End: 2991" 1)
COMMENT     #92=(CLinePar
COMMENT     (CParagraph 0 (0 0) 1 2 3 0 180)
COMMENT     "Original Location Description:" 1)
COMMENT     #93=(CLinePar
COMMENT     (CParagraph 0 (0 0) 1 2 3 0 180)
COMMENT     " 2968..2991" 1))) "pB80 rev")))
COMMENT     "Primer Binding Site (2 total)")
COMMENT     #94=(CFolderPar
COMMENT     (CGroupPar (CParagraph 29 (7 29 0) 1 1 1 0 178)
COMMENT     (CObjectList
COMMENT     #95=(CFolderPar
COMMENT     (CGroupPar
COMMENT     (CParagraph 5734 (3 #39# 0) 1 2 2 0 194)
COMMENT     (CObjectList
COMMENT     #96=(CLinePar
COMMENT     (CParagraph 0 (0 0) 1 2 3 0 180)
COMMENT     "Start: 5734 End: 7864" 1)
COMMENT     #97=(CLinePar
COMMENT     (CParagraph 0 (0 0) 1 2 3 0 180)
COMMENT     "Original Location Description:" 1)
COMMENT     #98=(CLinePar
COMMENT     (CParagraph 0 (0 0) 1 2 3 0 180)
COMMENT     " 5734..7864" 1))) "B-actin promoter")))
COMMENT     "Promoter Eukaryotic (1 total)"))) "Feature Map")
COMMENT     #99=(CFolderPar
COMMENT     (CGroupPar (CParagraph 13 (0 0) 1 1 0 0 178)
COMMENT     (CObjectList
COMMENT     #100=(CRSFolderPar
COMMENT     (CFolderPar
COMMENT     (CGroupPar (CParagraph 120328528 (8 0) 1 1 1 0 178)
COMMENT     (CObjectList
COMMENT     #101=(CGroupPar
COMMENT     (CParagraph 0 (10 #0# 0) 1 2 2 0 180)
COMMENT     (CObjectList
COMMENT     #102=(CLinePar
COMMENT     (CParagraph 0 (1 #0# 1) 1 2 2 0 191)
COMMENT     " N1: 2898 " 1)
COMMENT     #103=(CLinePar
COMMENT     (CParagraph 0 (1 #0# 2) 1 2 2 0 191)
COMMENT     " N2: 7322 " 1))))) "AgeI: 2 sites")
COMMENT     1 5 "ACCGGT" "TGGCCA")
COMMENT     #104=(CRSFolderPar
COMMENT     (CFolderPar
COMMENT     (CGroupPar (CParagraph 120327888 (8 0) 1 1 1 0 178)
COMMENT     (CObjectList)) "ApaI: 3 sites") 5 1 "GGGCCC"
COMMENT     "CCCGGG")
COMMENT     #105=(CRSFolderPar
COMMENT     (CFolderPar
COMMENT     (CGroupPar (CParagraph 120327920 (8 0) 1 1 1 0 178)
COMMENT     (CObjectList)) "ApaLI: 8 sites") 1 5 "GTGCAC"
COMMENT     "CACGTG")
COMMENT     #106=(CRSFolderPar
COMMENT     (CFolderPar
COMMENT     (CGroupPar (CParagraph 120327760 (8 0) 1 1 1 0 178)
COMMENT     (CObjectList
COMMENT     #107=(CGroupPar
COMMENT     (CParagraph 0 (10 #3# 0) 1 2 2 0 180)
COMMENT     (CObjectList
COMMENT     #108=(CLinePar
COMMENT     (CParagraph 0 (1 #3# 1) 1 2 2 0 191)
COMMENT     " N1: 1013 " 1))))) "AscI: 1 site") 2
COMMENT     6 "GGCGCGCC" "CCGCGCGG")
COMMENT     #109=(CRSFolderPar
COMMENT     (CFolderPar
COMMENT     (CGroupPar (CParagraph 120327952 (8 0) 1 1 1 0 178)
COMMENT     (CObjectList)) "AvrII: 0 sites") 1 5 "CCTAGG"
COMMENT     "GGATCC")
COMMENT     #110=(CRSFolderPar
COMMENT     (CFolderPar
COMMENT     (CGroupPar (CParagraph 120328048 (8 0) 1 1 1 0 178)
COMMENT     (CObjectList)) "BamHI: 0 sites") 1 5 "GGATCC"
COMMENT     "CCTAGG")
COMMENT     #111=(CRSFolderPar
COMMENT     (CFolderPar
COMMENT     (CGroupPar (CParagraph 120328624 (8 0) 1 1 1 0 178)
COMMENT     (CObjectList)) "BbeI: 5 sites") 5 1 "GGCGCC"
COMMENT     "CCGCGG")
COMMENT     #112=(CRSFolderPar
COMMENT     (CFolderPar
COMMENT     (CGroupPar (CParagraph 120328880 (8 0) 1 1 1 0 178)
COMMENT     (CObjectList
COMMENT     #113=(CGroupPar
COMMENT     (CParagraph 0 (10 #7# 0) 1 2 2 0 180)
COMMENT     (CObjectList
COMMENT     #114=(CLinePar
COMMENT     (CParagraph 0 (1 #7# 1) 1 2 2 0 191)
COMMENT     " N1: 1310 (on complementary strand)"
COMMENT     1)
COMMENT     #115=(CLinePar
COMMENT     (CParagraph 0 (1 #7# 2) 1 2 2 0 191)
COMMENT     " N2: 1878 " 1))))) "BbsI: 2 sites")
COMMENT     8 12 "GAAGACNNNNNNN" "CTTCTGNNNNNNN")
COMMENT     #116=(CRSFolderPar
COMMENT     (CFolderPar
COMMENT     (CGroupPar (CParagraph 120329232 (8 0) 1 1 1 0 178)
COMMENT     (CObjectList)) "BglII: 0 sites") 1 5 "AGATCT"
COMMENT     "TCTAGA")
COMMENT     #117=(CRSFolderPar
COMMENT     (CFolderPar
COMMENT     (CGroupPar (CParagraph 120328720 (8 0) 1 1 1 0 178)
COMMENT     (CObjectList
COMMENT     #118=(CGroupPar
COMMENT     (CParagraph 0 (10 #9# 0) 1 2 2 0 180)
COMMENT     (CObjectList
COMMENT     #119=(CLinePar
COMMENT     (CParagraph 0 (1 #9# 1) 1 2 2 0 191)
COMMENT     " N1: 4468 (on complementary strand)"
COMMENT     1))))) "BsaI: 1 site") 7 11
COMMENT     "GGTCTCNNNNNN" "CCAGAGNNNNNN")
COMMENT     #120=(CRSFolderPar
COMMENT     (CFolderPar
COMMENT     (CGroupPar (CParagraph 120328784 (8 0) 1 1 1 0 178)
COMMENT     (CObjectList
COMMENT     #121=(CGroupPar
COMMENT     (CParagraph 0 (10 #10# 0) 1 2 2 0 180)
COMMENT     (CObjectList
COMMENT     #122=(CLinePar
COMMENT     (CParagraph 0 (1 #10# 1) 1 2 2 0 191)
COMMENT     " N1: 5953 " 1))))) "BspEI: 1 site")
COMMENT     1 5 "TCCGGA" "AGGCCT")
COMMENT     #123=(CRSFolderPar
COMMENT     (CFolderPar
COMMENT     (CGroupPar (CParagraph 120329104 (8 0) 1 1 1 0 178)
COMMENT     (CObjectList)) "ClaI: 0 sites") 2 4 "ATCGAT"
COMMENT     "TAGCTA")
COMMENT     #124=(CRSFolderPar
COMMENT     (CFolderPar
COMMENT     (CGroupPar (CParagraph 120329360 (8 0) 1 1 1 0 178)
COMMENT     (CObjectList
COMMENT     #125=(CGroupPar
COMMENT     (CParagraph 0 (10 #12# 0) 1 2 2 0 180)
COMMENT     (CObjectList
COMMENT     #126=(CLinePar
COMMENT     (CParagraph 0 (1 #12# 1) 1 2 2 0 191)
COMMENT     " N1: 348 " 1))))) "EagI: 1 site") 1
COMMENT     5 "CGGCCG" "GCCGGC")
COMMENT     #127=(CRSFolderPar
COMMENT     (CFolderPar
COMMENT     (CGroupPar (CParagraph 120328848 (8 0) 1 1 1 0 178)
COMMENT     (CObjectList)) "EcoRI: 0 sites") 1 5 "GAATTC"
COMMENT     "CTTAAG")
COMMENT     #128=(CRSFolderPar
COMMENT     (CFolderPar
COMMENT     (CGroupPar (CParagraph 120328592 (8 0) 1 1 1 0 178)
COMMENT     (CObjectList)) "EcoRV: 0 sites") 3 3 "GATATC"
COMMENT     "CTATAG")
COMMENT     #129=(CRSFolderPar
COMMENT     (CFolderPar
COMMENT     (CGroupPar (CParagraph 120329264 (8 0) 1 1 1 0 178)
COMMENT     (CObjectList
COMMENT     #130=(CGroupPar
COMMENT     (CParagraph 0 (10 #15# 0) 1 2 2 0 180)
COMMENT     (CObjectList
COMMENT     #131=(CLinePar
COMMENT     (CParagraph 0 (1 #15# 1) 1 2 2 0 191)
COMMENT     " N1: 1440 " 1))))) "HindIII: 1 site")
COMMENT     1 5 "AAGCTT" "TTCGAA")
COMMENT     #132=(CRSFolderPar
COMMENT     (CFolderPar
COMMENT     (CGroupPar (CParagraph 120328688 (8 0) 1 1 1 0 178)
COMMENT     (CObjectList
COMMENT     #133=(CGroupPar
COMMENT     (CParagraph 0 (10 #16# 0) 1 2 2 0 180)
COMMENT     (CObjectList
COMMENT     #134=(CLinePar
COMMENT     (CParagraph 0 (1 #16# 1) 1 2 2 0 191)
COMMENT     " N1: 3023 " 1))))) "HpaI: 1 site") 3
COMMENT     3 "GTTAAC" "CAATTG")
COMMENT     #135=(CRSFolderPar
COMMENT     (CFolderPar
COMMENT     (CGroupPar (CParagraph 120328976 (8 0) 1 1 1 0 178)
COMMENT     (CObjectList)) "KasI: 5 sites") 1 5 "GGCGCC"
COMMENT     "CCGCGG")
COMMENT     #136=(CRSFolderPar
COMMENT     (CFolderPar
COMMENT     (CGroupPar (CParagraph 120329008 (8 0) 1 1 1 0 178)
COMMENT     (CObjectList)) "KpnI: 0 sites") 5 1 "GGTACC"
COMMENT     "CCATGG")
COMMENT     #137=(CRSFolderPar
COMMENT     (CFolderPar
COMMENT     (CGroupPar (CParagraph 120329136 (8 0) 1 1 1 0 178)
COMMENT     (CObjectList
COMMENT     #138=(CGroupPar
COMMENT     (CParagraph 0 (10 #19# 0) 1 2 2 0 180)
COMMENT     (CObjectList
COMMENT     #139=(CLinePar
COMMENT     (CParagraph 0 (1 #19# 1) 1 2 2 0 191)
COMMENT     " N1: 1006 " 1)
COMMENT     #140=(CLinePar
COMMENT     (CParagraph 0 (1 #19# 2) 1 2 2 0 191)
COMMENT     " N2: 3010 " 1))))) "MfeI: 2 sites")
COMMENT     1 5 "CAATTG" "GTTAAC")
COMMENT     #141=(CRSFolderPar
COMMENT     (CFolderPar
COMMENT     (CGroupPar (CParagraph 120329520 (8 0) 1 1 1 0 178)
COMMENT     (CObjectList)) "MluI: 0 sites") 1 5 "ACGCGT"
COMMENT     "TGCGCA")
COMMENT     #142=(CRSFolderPar
COMMENT     (CFolderPar
COMMENT     (CGroupPar (CParagraph 120330160 (8 0) 1 1 1 0 178)
COMMENT     (CObjectList)) "NarI: 5 sites") 2 4 "GGCGCC"
COMMENT     "CCGCGG")
COMMENT     #143=(CRSFolderPar
COMMENT     (CFolderPar
COMMENT     (CGroupPar (CParagraph 120330352 (8 0) 1 1 1 0 178)
COMMENT     (CObjectList
COMMENT     #144=(CGroupPar
COMMENT     (CParagraph 0 (10 #22# 0) 1 2 2 0 180)
COMMENT     (CObjectList
COMMENT     #145=(CLinePar
COMMENT     (CParagraph 0 (1 #22# 1) 1 2 2 0 191)
COMMENT     " N1: 1021 " 1)
COMMENT     #146=(CLinePar
COMMENT     (CParagraph 0 (1 #22# 2) 1 2 2 0 191)
COMMENT     " N2: 1876 " 1))))) "NcoI: 2 sites")
COMMENT     1 5 "CCATGG" "GGTACC")
COMMENT     #147=(CRSFolderPar
COMMENT     (CFolderPar
COMMENT     (CGroupPar (CParagraph 120329840 (8 0) 1 1 1 0 178)
COMMENT     (CObjectList
COMMENT     #148=(CGroupPar
COMMENT     (CParagraph 0 (10 #23# 0) 1 2 2 0 180)
COMMENT     (CObjectList
COMMENT     #149=(CLinePar
COMMENT     (CParagraph 0 (1 #23# 1) 1 2 2 0 191)
COMMENT     " N1: 2540 " 1)
COMMENT     #150=(CLinePar
COMMENT     (CParagraph 0 (1 #23# 2) 1 2 2 0 191)
COMMENT     " N2: 5578 " 1))))) "NdeI: 2 sites")
COMMENT     2 4 "CATATG" "GTATAC")
COMMENT     #151=(CRSFolderPar
COMMENT     (CFolderPar
COMMENT     (CGroupPar (CParagraph 120330544 (8 0) 1 1 1 0 178)
COMMENT     (CObjectList
COMMENT     #152=(CGroupPar
COMMENT     (CParagraph 0 (10 #24# 0) 1 2 2 0 180)
COMMENT     (CObjectList
COMMENT     #153=(CLinePar
COMMENT     (CParagraph 0 (1 #24# 1) 1 2 2 0 191)
COMMENT     " N1: 2151 " 1))))) "NheI: 1 site") 1
COMMENT     5 "GCTAGC" "CGATCG")
COMMENT     #154=(CRSFolderPar
COMMENT     (CFolderPar
COMMENT     (CGroupPar (CParagraph 120330192 (8 0) 1 1 1 0 178)
COMMENT     (CObjectList)) "NotI: 0 sites") 2 6 "GCGGCCGC"
COMMENT     "CGCCGGCG")
COMMENT     #155=(CRSFolderPar
COMMENT     (CFolderPar
COMMENT     (CGroupPar (CParagraph 120330480 (8 0) 1 1 1 0 178)
COMMENT     (CObjectList
COMMENT     #156=(CGroupPar
COMMENT     (CParagraph 0 (10 #26# 0) 1 2 2 0 180)
COMMENT     (CObjectList
COMMENT     #157=(CLinePar
COMMENT     (CParagraph 0 (1 #26# 1) 1 2 2 0 191)
COMMENT     " N1: 6240 " 1))))) "PacI: 1 site") 5
COMMENT     3 "TTAATTAA" "AATTAATT")
COMMENT     #158=(CRSFolderPar
COMMENT     (CFolderPar
COMMENT     (CGroupPar (CParagraph 120330224 (8 0) 1 1 1 0 178)
COMMENT     (CObjectList)) "PmeI: 0 sites") 4 4 "GTTTAAAC"
COMMENT     "CAAATTTG")
COMMENT     #159=(CRSFolderPar
COMMENT     (CFolderPar
COMMENT     (CGroupPar (CParagraph 120329680 (8 0) 1 1 1 0 178)
COMMENT     (CObjectList)) "PstI: 6 sites") 5 1 "CTGCAG"
COMMENT     "GACGTC")
COMMENT     #160=(CRSFolderPar
COMMENT     (CFolderPar
COMMENT     (CGroupPar (CParagraph 120329904 (8 0) 1 1 1 0 178)
COMMENT     (CObjectList)) "SacI: 0 sites") 5 1 "GAGCTC"
COMMENT     "CTCGAG")
COMMENT     #161=(CRSFolderPar
COMMENT     (CFolderPar
COMMENT     (CGroupPar (CParagraph 120330032 (8 0) 1 1 1 0 178)
COMMENT     (CObjectList
COMMENT     #162=(CGroupPar
COMMENT     (CParagraph 0 (10 #30# 0) 1 2 2 0 180)
COMMENT     (CObjectList
COMMENT     #163=(CLinePar
COMMENT     (CParagraph 0 (1 #30# 1) 1 2 2 0 191)
COMMENT     " N1: 368 " 1)
COMMENT     #164=(CLinePar
COMMENT     (CParagraph 0 (1 #30# 2) 1 2 2 0 191)
COMMENT     " N2: 6105 " 1))))) "SacII: 2 sites")
COMMENT     4 2 "CCGCGG" "GGCGCC")
COMMENT     #165=(CRSFolderPar
COMMENT     (CFolderPar
COMMENT     (CGroupPar (CParagraph 120330384 (8 0) 1 1 1 0 178)
COMMENT     (CObjectList)) "SalI: 0 sites") 1 5 "GTCGAC"
COMMENT     "CAGCTG")
COMMENT     #166=(CRSFolderPar
COMMENT     (CFolderPar
COMMENT     (CGroupPar (CParagraph 120330000 (8 0) 1 1 1 0 178)
COMMENT     (CObjectList
COMMENT     #167=(CGroupPar
COMMENT     (CParagraph 0 (10 #32# 0) 1 2 2 0 180)
COMMENT     (CObjectList
COMMENT     #168=(CLinePar
COMMENT     (CParagraph 0 (1 #32# 1) 1 2 2 0 191)
COMMENT     " N1: 2246 " 1))))) "SnaBI: 1 site")
COMMENT     3 3 "TACGTA" "ATGCAT")
COMMENT     #169=(CRSFolderPar
COMMENT     (CFolderPar
COMMENT     (CGroupPar (CParagraph 120330064 (8 0) 1 1 1 0 178)
COMMENT     (CObjectList)) "SpeI: 0 sites") 1 5 "ACTAGT"
COMMENT     "TGATCA")
COMMENT     #170=(CRSFolderPar
COMMENT     (CFolderPar
COMMENT     (CGroupPar (CParagraph 120330096 (8 0) 1 1 1 0 178)
COMMENT     (CObjectList)) "SphI: 10 sites") 5 1 "GCATGC"
COMMENT     "CGTACG")
COMMENT     #171=(CRSFolderPar
COMMENT     (CFolderPar
COMMENT     (CGroupPar (CParagraph 120330288 (8 0) 1 1 1 0 178)
COMMENT     (CObjectList)) "SwaI: 0 sites") 4 4 "ATTTAAAT"
COMMENT     "TAAATTTA")
COMMENT     #172=(CRSFolderPar
COMMENT     (CFolderPar
COMMENT     (CGroupPar (CParagraph 120330320 (8 0) 1 1 1 0 178)
COMMENT     (CObjectList
COMMENT     #173=(CGroupPar
COMMENT     (CParagraph 0 (10 #36# 0) 1 2 2 0 180)
COMMENT     (CObjectList
COMMENT     #174=(CLinePar
COMMENT     (CParagraph 0 (1 #36# 1) 1 2 2 0 191)
COMMENT     " N1: 1347 " 1)
COMMENT     #175=(CLinePar
COMMENT     (CParagraph 0 (1 #36# 2) 1 2 2 0 191)
COMMENT     " N2: 2711 " 1))))) "XbaI: 2 sites")
COMMENT     1 5 "TCTAGA" "AGATCT")
COMMENT     #176=(CRSFolderPar
COMMENT     (CFolderPar
COMMENT     (CGroupPar (CParagraph 120330832 (8 0) 1 1 1 0 178)
COMMENT     (CObjectList
COMMENT     #177=(CGroupPar
COMMENT     (CParagraph 0 (10 #37# 0) 1 2 2 0 180)
COMMENT     (CObjectList
COMMENT     #178=(CLinePar
COMMENT     (CParagraph 0 (1 #37# 1) 1 2 2 0 191)
COMMENT     " N1: 7587 " 1))))) "XhoI: 1 site") 1
COMMENT     5 "CTCGAG" "GAGCTC")
COMMENT     #179=(CRSFolderPar
COMMENT     (CFolderPar
COMMENT     (CGroupPar (CParagraph 120330928 (8 0) 1 1 1 0 178)
COMMENT     (CObjectList
COMMENT     #180=(CGroupPar
COMMENT     (CParagraph 0 (10 #38# 0) 1 2 2 0 180)
COMMENT     (CObjectList
COMMENT     #181=(CLinePar
COMMENT     (CParagraph 0 (1 #38# 1) 1 2 2 0 191)
COMMENT     " N1: 1141 " 1)
COMMENT     #182=(CLinePar
COMMENT     (CParagraph 0 (1 #38# 2) 1 2 2 0 191)
COMMENT     " N2: 7428 " 1))))) "XmaI: 2 sites")
COMMENT     1 5 "CCCGGG" "GGGCCC")))
COMMENT     "Restriction/Methylation Map: (no more than 2 sites)"))))
COMMENT     (CGraphView
COMMENT     (CWStyleSheet
COMMENT     (CObjectList
COMMENT     #183=(CWidgetStyle "RSite Label" 1 (LOGPEN 0 0 13408563) 1 0 1
COMMENT     (LOGFONT 0 0 0 0 400 0 0 0 0 3 2 1 18 "Georgia") 0.555556 0 1 5
COMMENT     "@N (@S)" 0)
COMMENT     #184=(CWidgetStyle "Signal Label" 1 (LOGPEN 0 0 0) 1 0 1
COMMENT     (LOGFONT 0 0 0 0 700 0 0 0 0 3 2 1 34 "Arial") 0.666667 0 1 1
COMMENT     "@N" 0)
COMMENT     #185=(CWidgetStyle "Molecule Label 2" 0 0 1
COMMENT     (LOGFONT 0 0 0 0 400 0 0 0 0 3 2 1 18 "Georgia") 0.555556 0 1 16
COMMENT     "@L bp" 0)
COMMENT     #186=(CWidgetStyle "Molecule Label 1" 0 0 1
COMMENT     (LOGFONT 0 0 0 0 400 0 0 0 0 3 2 1 34 "Verdana") 0.833333 0 1 1
COMMENT     "@N" 0)
COMMENT     #187=(CWidgetStyle "Shape 3" 1 (LOGPEN 0 0 3355545) 1 1
COMMENT     (LOGBRUSH 0 6724095 0) 0 0 1 (LOGSHAPE 9 1 0.8 1.8 0))
COMMENT     #188=(CWidgetStyle "Shape 1" 1 (LOGPEN 0 0 6723840) 1 1
COMMENT     (LOGBRUSH 0 10079334 0) 0 0 1 (LOGSHAPE 9 1 0.8 1.8 0))
COMMENT     #189=(CWidgetStyle "Axis" 1 (LOGPEN 0 0 10079436) 2 1
COMMENT     (LOGBRUSH 0 13434879 0) 0 0 1 (LOGSHAPE 10 1 0 0 0))
COMMENT     #190=(CWidgetStyle "Line 2" 1 (LOGPEN 0 0 6723840) 8 0 0 0 1
COMMENT     (LOGSHAPE 1 1.9 0 0 0))
COMMENT     #191=(CWidgetStyle "RSite" 1 (LOGPEN 0 0 10053171) 8 0 0 0 1
COMMENT     (LOGSHAPE 1 1.9 0 0 0))
COMMENT     #192=(CWidgetStyle "Short Signal" 1 (LOGPEN 0 0 13395507) 10 0 0 0 1
COMMENT     (LOGSHAPE 1 1.9 0 0 0))
COMMENT     #193=(CWidgetStyle "Uniq RSite Label" 1 (LOGPEN 0 0 153) 1 0 1
COMMENT     (LOGFONT 0 0 0 0 400 0 0 0 0 3 2 1 18 "Georgia") 0.555556 128 1
COMMENT     5 "@N (@S)" 0)
COMMENT     #194=(CWidgetStyle "Vanilla" 1 (LOGPEN 0 0 0) 1 1
COMMENT     (LOGBRUSH 0 16777215 0) 1
COMMENT     (LOGFONT 0 0 0 0 400 0 0 0 0 7 48 2 18 "Times New Roman") 0.8 0
COMMENT     1 2 "?" 0)
COMMENT     #195=(CWidgetStyle "Mark 1" 0 0 1
COMMENT     (LOGFONT 0 0 0 0 400 0 0 0 2 7 48 2 2 "Windings") 0.7 0 1 2 "?"
COMMENT     0)
COMMENT     #196=(CWidgetStyle "Motif Label" 1 (LOGPEN 0 0 16744512) 1 0 1
COMMENT     (LOGFONT 0 0 0 0 400 0 0 0 0 3 2 1 34 "Arial") 0.611111 8388608
COMMENT     1 65535 "@N (@H)" 0)
COMMENT     #197=(CWidgetStyle "Fragment Label 2" 1 (LOGPEN 0 0 0) 1 0 1
COMMENT     (LOGFONT 0 0 0 0 400 0 0 0 0 3 2 1 49 "Courier New") 1.05 0 1 48
COMMENT     "@F bp (molecule @L bp)" 0)
COMMENT     #198=(CWidgetStyle "Fragment Label 1" 1 (LOGPEN 0 0 0) 1 0 1
COMMENT     (LOGFONT 0 0 0 0 400 0 0 0 0 3 2 1 34 "Arial") 0.91 0 1 1
COMMENT     "Fragment of @N" 0)
COMMENT     #199=(CWidgetStyle "Shape 4" 1 (LOGPEN 0 0 0) 1 1
COMMENT     (LOGBRUSH 2 8388608 5) 0 0 0)
COMMENT     #200=(CWidgetStyle "Shape 2" 1 (LOGPEN 0 0 0) 1 1 (LOGBRUSH 0 128 0)
            0
COMMENT     0 0)
COMMENT     #201=(CWidgetStyle "Shape 0" 1 (LOGPEN 0 0 0) 1 1 (LOGBRUSH 0 0 0) 0
            0
COMMENT     0)
COMMENT     #202=(CWidgetStyle "ORF" 1 (LOGPEN 0 0 16384) 8 0 0 0 1
COMMENT     (LOGSHAPE 7 0.2 3.41182 2.86186 0.609808))
COMMENT     #203=(CWidgetStyle "Line 4" 1 (LOGPEN 0 0 32768) 8 0 0 0 0)
COMMENT     #204=(CWidgetStyle "Line 3" 1 (LOGPEN 0 0 16711680) 8 0 0 0 0)
COMMENT     #205=(CWidgetStyle "Line 1" 1 (LOGPEN 0 0 16711680) 1 0 0 0 0)
COMMENT     #206=(CWidgetStyle "Short Promoter" 1 (LOGPEN 0 0 128) 6 0 0 0 0)
COMMENT     #207=(CWidgetStyle "Motif" 1 (LOGPEN 0 0 0) 1 0 0 0 0)
COMMENT     #208=(CWidgetStyle "Line 0" 1 (LOGPEN 0 0 0) 8 0 0 0 0)
COMMENT     #209=(CWidgetStyle "Void" 0 0 0 0 0)
COMMENT     #210=(CWidgetStyle "General Label" 1 (LOGPEN 0 0 0) 1 0 1
COMMENT     (LOGFONT 0 0 0 0 400 0 0 0 0 3 2 1 18 "Times New Roman") 0.91 0
COMMENT     1 3 "@T @N " 0)
COMMENT     #211=(CWidgetStyle "Position" 1 (LOGPEN 0 0 0) 1 0 0 0 0)
COMMENT     #212=(CWidgetStyle "Annotation" 0 0 1
COMMENT     (LOGFONT 0 0 0 0 400 0 0 0 0 3 2 1 18 "Times New Roman") 0.91 0
COMMENT     0 0)
COMMENT     #213=(CWidgetStyle "Position Label" 1 (LOGPEN 0 0 8388608) 1 0 1
COMMENT     (LOGFONT 0 0 0 0 400 0 1 0 0 3 2 1 34 "Arial") 0.63 8388608 1 1
COMMENT     "@N" 0)
COMMENT     #214=(CWidgetStyle "Range" 1 (LOGPEN 0 0 0) 1 1
COMMENT     (LOGBRUSH 0 16777215 0) 0 0 0)
COMMENT     #215=(CWidgetStyle "Range Label" 1 (LOGPEN 0 0 8388608) 1 0 1
COMMENT     (LOGFONT 0 0 0 0 400 0 1 0 0 3 2 1 34 "Arial") 0.63 8388608 1 1
COMMENT     "@N" 0)
COMMENT     #216=(CWidgetStyle "ORF Label" 1 (LOGPEN 0 0 49216) 1 0 1
COMMENT     (LOGFONT 0 0 0 0 400 0 0 0 0 3 2 1 18 "Times New Roman")
COMMENT     0.611111 0 1 65535 "@N" 0)
COMMENT     #217=(CWidgetStyle "CDS Label" 1 (LOGPEN 0 0 4227264) 1 0 1
COMMENT     (LOGFONT 0 0 0 0 400 0 0 0 0 3 2 1 34 "Arial") 0.555556 255 1 1
COMMENT     "@N" 0)
COMMENT     #218=(CWidgetStyle "Shape 5" 1 (LOGPEN 0 0 0) 3 1
COMMENT     (LOGBRUSH 0 16777113 0) 1
COMMENT     (LOGFONT 0 0 0 0 400 0 0 0 0 7 48 2 50 "Arial") 0.9 0 0 1
COMMENT     (LOGSHAPE 9 1 0.8 1.8 0))
COMMENT     #219=(CWidgetStyle "CDS" 1 (LOGPEN 0 0 0) 1 1 (LOGBRUSH 2 39423 3) 0
            0
COMMENT     1 (LOGSHAPE 9 1 0.8 1.8 0))
COMMENT     #220=(CWidgetStyle "Label 2" 1 (LOGPEN 0 0 4227264) 1 0 1
COMMENT     (LOGFONT 0 0 0 0 400 0 0 0 0 3 2 1 34 "Arial") 0.944444 8388608
COMMENT     1 1 "@N" 0)
COMMENT     #221=(CWidgetStyle "Label 3" 1 (LOGPEN 0 0 8421376) 1 0 1
COMMENT     (LOGFONT 0 0 0 0 700 255 0 0 0 3 2 1 34 "Arial") 0.833333 255 1
COMMENT     5 "@N (@S)" 0)
COMMENT     #222=(CWidgetStyle "Label 4" 1 (LOGPEN 0 0 8437824) 1 0 1
COMMENT     (LOGFONT 0 0 0 0 400 0 0 0 0 3 2 1 34 "Arial") 0.722222 0 1 5
COMMENT     "@N (@S)" 0)) 0.164644 1.74233 0.164644 2.53336
COMMENT     (70 (CShapeMapEntry 0 "Unique RSite" 1 "Uniq RSite Label") 67
COMMENT     (CShapeMapEntry 0 "ORF" 0 "ORF Label")) 40.0378 40.0378 39 39 0.1
COMMENT     -7858) 1 1 0 1 1
COMMENT     (mapper: 18.7528 -16.1702 40.0378 40.0378 0.01 10 -1 7864 7864 1 0
            0)
COMMENT     #223=(CGroupWidget (CWidget 0 (0 0) 1 2 0 0 Nil -1782 100)
COMMENT     (CObjectList
COMMENT     #224=(CGroupWidget (CWidget 1 (0 0) 1 2 0 0 Nil 1631877742 100)
COMMENT     (CObjectList
COMMENT     #225=(CAxis
COMMENT     (CWideLine
COMMENT     (CWidget 0 (0 0) 1 2 0 0 #189# 120937452 0)
COMMENT     (LOGPEN 0 0 10079436) 2 (LOGBRUSH 0 13434879 0) 1
COMMENT     6.27498 6.27298 1 0.0214037) 0.0797709)
COMMENT     #226=(CLabel (CWidget 1001 (0 0) 1 2 0 0 #186# 0 100)
COMMENT     (LOGPEN 0 0 13408563) 1
COMMENT     (LOGFONT 58 22 0 0 400 0 0 0 0 3 2 1 34 "Verdana")
COMMENT     1.74233 0.833333 0 "pB80-FKBP-mCherry-RAB11" "@N" 1
COMMENT     0 0.871165 0 -10 15.0857 1.42365 Nil)
COMMENT     #227=(CLabel
COMMENT     (CWidget 1002 (0 0) 1 2 0 0 #185# 1128351553 100)
COMMENT     (LOGPEN 0 0 13408563) 1
COMMENT     (LOGFONT 38 14 0 0 400 0 0 0 0 3 2 1 18 "Georgia")
COMMENT     1.74233 0.555556 0 "7864 bp" "@L bp" 16 0 -0.871165
COMMENT     0 -10.8 2.92224 0.949103 Nil)) (CObjectList))
COMMENT     #228=(CGroupWidget (CWidget 10 (6 0) 1 2 0 0 Nil -1503 100)
COMMENT     (CObjectList
COMMENT     #229=(CGroupWidget
COMMENT     (CWidget 4 (7 4 0) 1 2 0 0 Nil -1084 100)
COMMENT     (CObjectList
COMMENT     #230=(CWideArrow
COMMENT     (CWideLine
COMMENT     (CWidget 0 (3 #40# 0) 1 2 0 0 #187#
COMMENT     538976288 100) (LOGPEN 0 0 3355545) 1
COMMENT     (LOGBRUSH 0 6724095 0) 1 2.13068 2.81751 1
COMMENT     0.082322) 0.8 1.8 0)
COMMENT     #231=(CLabel (CWidget 0 (0 0) 1 2 0 0 #184# 0 100)
COMMENT     (LOGPEN 0 0 0) 1
COMMENT     (LOGFONT 46 17 0 0 700 0 0 0 0 3 2 1 34
COMMENT     "Arial") 1.74233 0.666667 0 "Amp (r)" "@N" 1
COMMENT     -10.3047 -8.71165 0 -10 3.09707 1.17389 #230#)
COMMENT     #232=(CWideArrow
COMMENT     (CWideLine
COMMENT     (CWidget 0 (3 #43# 0) 1 2 0 0 #187# 0 100)
COMMENT     (LOGPEN 0 0 3355545) 1
COMMENT     (LOGBRUSH 0 6724095 0) 1 5.20027 5.45872 1
COMMENT     0.082322) 0.8 1.8 0)
COMMENT     #233=(CLabel (CWidget 0 (0 0) 1 2 0 0 #184# 0 100)
COMMENT     (LOGPEN 0 0 0) 1
COMMENT     (LOGFONT 46 17 0 0 700 0 0 0 0 3 2 1 34
COMMENT     "Arial") 1.74233 0.666667 0 "FKBP" "@N" 1
COMMENT     13.2128 0 0 -10 2.47266 1.17389 #232#)
COMMENT     #234=(CWideArrow
COMMENT     (CWideLine
COMMENT     (CWidget 0 (3 #45# 0) 1 2 0 0 #187# 0 100)
COMMENT     (LOGPEN 0 0 3355545) 1
COMMENT     (LOGBRUSH 0 6724095 0) 1 3.96302 4.47993 1
COMMENT     0.082322) 0.8 1.8 0)
COMMENT     #235=(CLabel (CWidget 0 (0 0) 1 2 0 0 #184# 0 100)
COMMENT     (LOGPEN 0 0 0) 1
COMMENT     (LOGFONT 46 17 0 0 700 0 0 0 0 3 2 1 34
COMMENT     "Arial") 1.74233 0.666667 0 "RAB11" "@N" 1
COMMENT     13.1066 -17.4233 0 -10 2.97219 1.17389 #234#)
COMMENT     #236=(CWideArrow
COMMENT     (CWideLine
COMMENT     (CWidget 0 (3 #46# 0) 1 2 0 0 #187# 0 100)
COMMENT     (LOGPEN 0 0 3355545) 1
COMMENT     (LOGBRUSH 0 6724095 0) 1 4.55891 5.12129 1
COMMENT     0.082322) 0.8 1.8 0)
COMMENT     #237=(CLabel
COMMENT     (CWidget 0 (0 0) 1 2 0 0 #184# 1953719634 100)
COMMENT     (LOGPEN 0 0 0) 1
COMMENT     (LOGFONT 46 17 0 0 700 0 0 0 0 3 2 1 34
COMMENT     "Arial") 1.74233 0.666667 0 "mCherry" "@N" 1
COMMENT     14.0872 -6.96932 0 -10 3.64655 1.17389 #236#))
COMMENT     (CObjectList))
COMMENT     #238=(CGroupWidget
COMMENT     (CWidget 21 (7 21 0) 1 2 0 0 Nil -108 100)
COMMENT     (CObjectList
COMMENT     #239=(CScratch
COMMENT     (CWidget 0 (3 #42# 0) 1 2 0 0 #192# 0 100)
COMMENT     (LOGPEN 0 8 13395507) 10 1 5.46112 1.9
COMMENT     0.082322 1)
COMMENT     #240=(CLabel
COMMENT     (CWidget 0 (0 0) 1 2 0 0 #184# 1734435687 100)
COMMENT     (LOGPEN 0 0 0) 1
COMMENT     (LOGFONT 46 17 0 0 700 0 0 0 0 3 2 1 34
COMMENT     "Arial") 1.74233 0.666667 0 "Kozak" "@N" 1
COMMENT     12.3333 5.22699 0 -10 2.69745 1.17389 #239#))
COMMENT     (CObjectList))
COMMENT     #241=(CGroupWidget
COMMENT     (CWidget 28 (7 28 0) 1 2 0 0 Nil 1631877742 100)
COMMENT     (CObjectList
COMMENT     #242=(CScratch
COMMENT     (CWidget 0 (3 #41# 0) 1 2 0 0 #205# 94613896
COMMENT     100) (LOGPEN 0 0 16711680) 1 1 3.90638 1.9
COMMENT     0.082322 1)
COMMENT     #243=(CLabel
COMMENT     (CWidget 0 (0 0) 1 2 0 0 #184# 1952671604 100)
COMMENT     (LOGPEN 0 0 0) 1
COMMENT     (LOGFONT 46 17 0 0 700 0 0 0 0 3 2 1 34
COMMENT     "Arial") 1.74233 0.666667 0 "pB80 rev" "@N"
COMMENT     1 11.3835 -22.6503 0 -10 3.77144 1.17389
COMMENT     #242#)
COMMENT     #244=(CScratch
COMMENT     (CWidget 0 (3 #44# 0) 1 2 0 0 #205# 0 100)
COMMENT     (LOGPEN 0 0 16711680) 1 1 5.52733 1.9
COMMENT     0.082322 1)
COMMENT     #245=(CLabel
COMMENT     (CWidget 0 (0 0) 1 2 0 0 #184# 1953784679 100)
COMMENT     (LOGPEN 0 0 0) 1
COMMENT     (LOGFONT 46 17 0 0 700 0 0 0 0 3 2 1 34
COMMENT     "Arial") 1.74233 0.666667 0 "pB80 fwd" "@N"
COMMENT     1 10.8579 10.454 0 -10 3.94627 1.17389 #244#))
COMMENT     (CObjectList))
COMMENT     #246=(CGroupWidget
COMMENT     (CWidget 29 (7 29 0) 1 2 0 0 Nil -1433 100)
COMMENT     (CObjectList
COMMENT     #247=(CWideArrow
COMMENT     (CWideLine
COMMENT     (CWidget 0 (3 #39# 0) 1 2 0 0 #188# 0 100)
COMMENT     (LOGPEN 0 0 6723840) 1
COMMENT     (LOGBRUSH 0 10079334 0) 1 6.27319 1.69992 1
COMMENT     0.082322) 0.8 1.8 0)
COMMENT     #248=(CLabel (CWidget 0 (0 0) 1 2 0 0 #184# 0 100)
COMMENT     (LOGPEN 0 0 0) 1
COMMENT     (LOGFONT 46 17 0 0 700 0 0 0 0 3 2 1 34
COMMENT     "Arial") 1.74233 0.666667 0
COMMENT     "B-actin promoter" "@N" 1 -13.0308 8.71165 0
COMMENT     -10 6.99339 1.17389 #247#)) (CObjectList)))
COMMENT     (CObjectList))
COMMENT     #249=(CGroupWidget (CWidget 11 (8 0) 1 2 0 0 Nil -805 100)
COMMENT     (CObjectList
COMMENT     #250=(CGroupWidget
COMMENT     (CWidget 1 (10 #3# 0) 1 2 0 0 Nil 1701601889 100)
COMMENT     (CObjectList
COMMENT     #251=(CScratch
COMMENT     (CWidget 1 (1 #3# 1) 1 2 0 0 #191# 94377408
COMMENT     100) (LOGPEN 0 6 10053171) 8 1 5.4659 1.9
COMMENT     0.082322 1)
COMMENT     #252=(CLabel
COMMENT     (CWidget 0 (0 0) 1 2 0 0 #193# 1414809411 100)
COMMENT     (LOGPEN 0 0 153) 1
COMMENT     (LOGFONT 38 14 0 0 400 0 0 0 0 3 2 1 18
COMMENT     "Georgia") 1.74233 0.555556 128
COMMENT     "{\\i Asc}I (1013)" "@N (@S)" 5 12.2703
COMMENT     6.96932 0 -10 4.12111 0.949103 #251#))
COMMENT     (CObjectList))
COMMENT     #253=(CGroupWidget
COMMENT     (CWidget 1 (10 #9# 0) 1 2 0 0 Nil -526 100)
COMMENT     (CObjectList
COMMENT     #254=(CScratch
COMMENT     (CWidget 1 (1 #9# 1) 1 2 0 0 #191# 94377360
COMMENT     100) (LOGPEN 0 6 10053171) 8 1 2.70982 1.9
COMMENT     0.082322 1)
COMMENT     #255=(CLabel
COMMENT     (CWidget 0 (0 0) 1 2 0 0 #193# 2082602612 100)
COMMENT     (LOGPEN 0 0 153) 1
COMMENT     (LOGFONT 38 14 0 0 400 0 0 0 0 3 2 1 18
COMMENT     "Georgia") 1.74233 0.555556 128
COMMENT     "{\\i Bsa}I (4468)" "@N (@S)" 5 -8.79952
COMMENT     -10.454 0 -10 4.39585 0.949103 #254#))
COMMENT     (CObjectList))
COMMENT     #256=(CGroupWidget
COMMENT     (CWidget 1 (10 #10# 0) 1 2 0 0 Nil -108 100)
COMMENT     (CObjectList
COMMENT     #257=(CScratch
COMMENT     (CWidget 1 (1 #10# 1) 1 2 0 0 #191# 0 100)
COMMENT     (LOGPEN 0 6 10053171) 8 1 1.52522 1.9
COMMENT     0.082322 1)
COMMENT     #258=(CLabel
COMMENT     (CWidget 0 (0 0) 1 2 0 0 #193# 544500069 100)
COMMENT     (LOGPEN 0 0 153) 1
COMMENT     (LOGFONT 38 14 0 0 400 0 0 0 0 3 2 1 18
COMMENT     "Georgia") 1.74233 0.555556 128
COMMENT     "{\\i Bsp}EI (5953)" "@N (@S)" 5 -14.537 0 0
COMMENT     -10 4.89537 0.949103 #257#)) (CObjectList))
COMMENT     #259=(CGroupWidget
COMMENT     (CWidget 1 (10 #12# 0) 1 2 0 0 Nil -1015 100)
COMMENT     (CObjectList
COMMENT     #260=(CScratch
COMMENT     (CWidget 1 (1 #12# 1) 1 2 0 0 #191# 0 100)
COMMENT     (LOGPEN 0 6 10053171) 8 1 5.99638 1.9
COMMENT     0.082322 1)
COMMENT     #261=(CLabel (CWidget 0 (0 0) 1 2 0 0 #193# 0 100)
COMMENT     (LOGPEN 0 0 153) 1
COMMENT     (LOGFONT 38 14 0 0 400 0 0 0 0 3 2 1 18
COMMENT     "Georgia") 1.74233 0.555556 128
COMMENT     "{\\i Eag}I (348)" "@N (@S)" 5 6.41252
COMMENT     13.9386 0 -10 4.0212 0.949103 #260#))
COMMENT     (CObjectList))
COMMENT     #262=(CGroupWidget
COMMENT     (CWidget 1 (10 #15# 0) 1 2 0 0 Nil -178 100)
COMMENT     (CObjectList
COMMENT     #263=(CScratch
COMMENT     (CWidget 1 (1 #15# 1) 1 2 0 0 #191# 0 100)
COMMENT     (LOGPEN 0 6 10053171) 8 1 5.12528 1.9
COMMENT     0.082322 1)
COMMENT     #264=(CLabel
COMMENT     (CWidget 0 (0 0) 1 2 0 0 #193# 695428468 100)
COMMENT     (LOGPEN 0 0 153) 1
COMMENT     (LOGFONT 38 14 0 0 400 0 0 0 0 3 2 1 18
COMMENT     "Georgia") 1.74233 0.555556 128
COMMENT     "{\\i Hin}dIII (1440)" "@N (@S)" 5 14.0697
COMMENT     -5.22699 0 -10 5.44485 0.949103 #263#))
COMMENT     (CObjectList))
COMMENT     #265=(CGroupWidget
COMMENT     (CWidget 1 (10 #16# 0) 1 2 0 0 Nil -1294 100)
COMMENT     (CObjectList
COMMENT     #266=(CScratch
COMMENT     (CWidget 1 (1 #16# 1) 1 2 0 0 #191# 0 100)
COMMENT     (LOGPEN 0 6 10053171) 8 1 3.86251 1.9
COMMENT     0.082322 1)
COMMENT     #267=(CLabel
COMMENT     (CWidget 0 (0 0) 1 2 0 0 #193# 2082602612 100)
COMMENT     (LOGPEN 0 0 153) 1
COMMENT     (LOGFONT 38 14 0 0 400 0 0 0 0 3 2 1 18
COMMENT     "Georgia") 1.74233 0.555556 128
COMMENT     "{\\i Hpa}I (3023)" "@N (@S)" 5 11.5513
COMMENT     -26.1349 0 -10 4.62063 0.949103 #266#))
COMMENT     (CObjectList))
COMMENT     #268=(CGroupWidget
COMMENT     (CWidget 1 (10 #24# 0) 1 2 0 0 Nil -805 100)
COMMENT     (CObjectList
COMMENT     #269=(CScratch
COMMENT     (CWidget 1 (1 #24# 1) 1 2 0 0 #191# 45079208
COMMENT     100) (LOGPEN 0 6 10053171) 8 1 4.55811 1.9
COMMENT     0.082322 1)
COMMENT     #270=(CLabel
COMMENT     (CWidget 0 (0 0) 1 2 0 0 #193# 1952541817 100)
COMMENT     (LOGPEN 0 0 153) 1
COMMENT     (LOGFONT 38 14 0 0 400 0 0 0 0 3 2 1 18
COMMENT     "Georgia") 1.74233 0.555556 128
COMMENT     "{\\i Nhe}I (2151)" "@N (@S)" 5 14.8819
COMMENT     -12.1963 0 -10 4.24599 0.949103 #269#))
COMMENT     (CObjectList))
COMMENT     #271=(CGroupWidget
COMMENT     (CWidget 1 (10 #26# 0) 1 2 0 0 Nil -317 100)
COMMENT     (CObjectList
COMMENT     #272=(CScratch
COMMENT     (CWidget 1 (1 #26# 1) 1 2 0 0 #191# 0 100)
COMMENT     (LOGPEN 0 6 10053171) 8 1 1.29628 1.9
COMMENT     0.082322 1)
COMMENT     #273=(CLabel (CWidget 0 (0 0) 1 2 0 0 #193# 0 100)
COMMENT     (LOGPEN 0 0 153) 1
COMMENT     (LOGFONT 38 14 0 0 400 0 0 0 0 3 2 1 18
COMMENT     "Georgia") 1.74233 0.555556 128
COMMENT     "{\\i Pac}I (6240)" "@N (@S)" 5 -13.9246
COMMENT     3.48466 0 -10 4.34589 0.949103 #272#))
COMMENT     (CObjectList))
COMMENT     #274=(CGroupWidget
COMMENT     (CWidget 1 (10 #32# 0) 1 2 0 0 Nil 1701601889 100)
COMMENT     (CObjectList
COMMENT     #275=(CScratch
COMMENT     (CWidget 1 (1 #32# 1) 1 2 0 0 #191# 47029936
COMMENT     100) (LOGPEN 0 6 10053171) 8 1 4.48233 1.9
COMMENT     0.082322 1)
COMMENT     #276=(CLabel
COMMENT     (CWidget 0 (0 0) 1 2 0 0 #193# 1869422703 100)
COMMENT     (LOGPEN 0 0 153) 1
COMMENT     (LOGFONT 38 14 0 0 400 0 0 0 0 3 2 1 18
COMMENT     "Georgia") 1.74233 0.555556 128
COMMENT     "{\\i Sna}BI (2246)" "@N (@S)" 5 15.1466
COMMENT     -13.9386 0 -10 4.94533 0.949103 #275#))
COMMENT     (CObjectList))
COMMENT     #277=(CGroupWidget
COMMENT     (CWidget 1 (10 #37# 0) 1 2 0 0 Nil 1701601889 100)
COMMENT     (CObjectList
COMMENT     #278=(CScratch
COMMENT     (CWidget 1 (1 #37# 1) 1 2 0 0 #191# 0 100)
COMMENT     (LOGPEN 0 6 10053171) 8 1 0.221763 1.9
COMMENT     0.082322 1)
COMMENT     #279=(CLabel
COMMENT     (CWidget 0 (0 0) 1 2 0 0 #193# 1953719634 100)
COMMENT     (LOGPEN 0 0 153) 1
COMMENT     (LOGFONT 38 14 0 0 400 0 0 0 0 3 2 1 18
COMMENT     "Georgia") 1.74233 0.555556 128
COMMENT     "{\\i Xho}I (7587)" "@N (@S)" 5 -5.87657
COMMENT     13.9386 0 -10 4.4458 0.949103 #278#))
COMMENT     (CObjectList))
COMMENT     #280=(CGroupWidget
COMMENT     (CWidget 2 (10 #0# 0) 1 2 0 0 Nil -736 100)
COMMENT     (CObjectList
COMMENT     #281=(CScratch
COMMENT     (CWidget 1 (1 #0# 1) 1 2 0 0 #191# 94374720
COMMENT     100) (LOGPEN 0 6 10053171) 8 1 3.96222 1.9
COMMENT     0.082322 1)
COMMENT     #282=(CLabel
COMMENT     (CWidget 0 (0 0) 1 2 0 0 #183# 1952541817 100)
COMMENT     (LOGPEN 0 0 13408563) 1
COMMENT     (LOGFONT 38 14 0 0 400 0 0 0 0 3 2 1 18
COMMENT     "Georgia") 1.74233 0.555556 0
COMMENT     "{\\i Age}I (2898)" "@N (@S)" 5 12.2476
COMMENT     -20.908 0 -10 4.4458 0.949103 #281#)
COMMENT     #283=(CScratch
COMMENT     (CWidget 2 (1 #0# 2) 1 2 0 0 #191# 0 100)
COMMENT     (LOGPEN 0 6 10053171) 8 1 0.433156 1.9
COMMENT     0.082322 1)
COMMENT     #284=(CLabel
COMMENT     (CWidget 0 (0 0) 1 2 0 0 #183# 2011 100)
COMMENT     (LOGPEN 0 0 13408563) 1
COMMENT     (LOGFONT 38 14 0 0 400 0 0 0 0 3 2 1 18
COMMENT     "Georgia") 1.74233 0.555556 0
COMMENT     "{\\i Age}I (7322)" "@N (@S)" 5 -8.78209
COMMENT     10.454 0 -10 4.32092 0.949103 #283#))
COMMENT     (CObjectList))
COMMENT     #285=(CGroupWidget
COMMENT     (CWidget 2 (10 #7# 0) 1 2 0 0 Nil 1701601889 100)
COMMENT     (CObjectList
COMMENT     #286=(CScratch
COMMENT     (CWidget 1 (1 #7# 1) 1 2 0 0 #191# 94376832
COMMENT     100) (LOGPEN 0 6 10053171) 8 1 5.22898 1.9
COMMENT     0.082322 1)
COMMENT     #287=(CLabel
COMMENT     (CWidget 0 (0 0) 1 2 0 0 #183# 1869422703 100)
COMMENT     (LOGPEN 0 0 13408563) 1
COMMENT     (LOGFONT 38 14 0 0 400 0 0 0 0 3 2 1 18
COMMENT     "Georgia") 1.74233 0.555556 0
COMMENT     "{\\i Bbs}I (1310)" "@N (@S)" 5 14.1123
COMMENT     -1.74233 0 -10 4.22101 0.949103 #286#)
COMMENT     #288=(CScratch
COMMENT     (CWidget 2 (1 #7# 2) 1 2 0 0 #191# 47029040
COMMENT     100) (LOGPEN 0 6 10053171) 8 1 4.77589 1.9
COMMENT     0.082322 1)
COMMENT     #289=(CLabel
COMMENT     (CWidget 0 (0 0) 1 2 0 0 #183# 1128743747 100)
COMMENT     (LOGPEN 0 0 13408563) 1
COMMENT     (LOGFONT 38 14 0 0 400 0 0 0 0 3 2 1 18
COMMENT     "Georgia") 1.74233 0.555556 0
COMMENT     "{\\i Bbs}I (1878)" "@N (@S)" 5 14.8653
COMMENT     -10.454 0 -10 4.32092 0.949103 #288#))
COMMENT     (CObjectList))
COMMENT     #290=(CGroupWidget
COMMENT     (CWidget 2 (10 #19# 0) 1 2 0 0 Nil -1712 100)
COMMENT     (CObjectList
COMMENT     #291=(CScratch
COMMENT     (CWidget 1 (1 #19# 1) 1 2 0 0 #191# 0 100)
COMMENT     (LOGPEN 0 6 10053171) 8 1 5.47149 1.9
COMMENT     0.082322 1)
COMMENT     #292=(CLabel
COMMENT     (CWidget 0 (0 0) 1 2 0 0 #183# 2082602612 100)
COMMENT     (LOGPEN 0 0 13408563) 1
COMMENT     (LOGFONT 38 14 0 0 400 0 0 0 0 3 2 1 18
COMMENT     "Georgia") 1.74233 0.555556 0
COMMENT     "{\\i Mfe}I (1006)" "@N (@S)" 5 11.5244
COMMENT     8.71165 0 -10 4.39585 0.949103 #291#)
COMMENT     #293=(CScratch
COMMENT     (CWidget 2 (1 #19# 2) 1 2 0 0 #191# 0 100)
COMMENT     (LOGPEN 0 6 10053171) 8 1 3.87288 1.9
COMMENT     0.082322 1)
COMMENT     #294=(CLabel
COMMENT     (CWidget 0 (0 0) 1 2 0 0 #183# 1128743747 100)
COMMENT     (LOGPEN 0 0 13408563) 1
COMMENT     (LOGFONT 38 14 0 0 400 0 0 0 0 3 2 1 18
COMMENT     "Georgia") 1.74233 0.555556 0
COMMENT     "{\\i Mfe}I (3010)" "@N (@S)" 5 11.5222
COMMENT     -24.3926 0 -10 4.39585 0.949103 #293#))
COMMENT     (CObjectList))
COMMENT     #295=(CGroupWidget
COMMENT     (CWidget 2 (10 #22# 0) 1 2 0 0 Nil -875 100)
COMMENT     (CObjectList
COMMENT     #296=(CScratch
COMMENT     (CWidget 1 (1 #22# 1) 1 2 0 0 #191# 0 100)
COMMENT     (LOGPEN 0 6 10053171) 8 1 5.45952 1.9
COMMENT     0.082322 1)
COMMENT     #297=(CLabel (CWidget 0 (0 0) 1 2 0 0 #183# 0 100)
COMMENT     (LOGPEN 0 0 13408563) 1
COMMENT     (LOGFONT 38 14 0 0 400 0 0 0 0 3 2 1 18
COMMENT     "Georgia") 1.74233 0.555556 0
COMMENT     "{\\i Nco}I (1021)" "@N (@S)" 5 13.8374
COMMENT     3.48466 0 -10 4.29594 0.949103 #296#)
COMMENT     #298=(CScratch
COMMENT     (CWidget 2 (1 #22# 2) 1 2 0 0 #191# 0 100)
COMMENT     (LOGPEN 0 6 10053171) 8 1 4.77748 1.9
COMMENT     0.082322 1)
COMMENT     #299=(CLabel (CWidget 0 (0 0) 1 2 0 0 #183# 0 100)
COMMENT     (LOGPEN 0 0 13408563) 1
COMMENT     (LOGFONT 38 14 0 0 400 0 0 0 0 3 2 1 18
COMMENT     "Georgia") 1.74233 0.555556 0
COMMENT     "{\\i Nco}I (1876)" "@N (@S)" 5 14.7433
COMMENT     -8.71165 0 -10 4.34589 0.949103 #298#))
COMMENT     (CObjectList))
COMMENT     #300=(CGroupWidget
COMMENT     (CWidget 2 (10 #23# 0) 1 2 0 0 Nil -526 100)
COMMENT     (CObjectList
COMMENT     #301=(CScratch
COMMENT     (CWidget 1 (1 #23# 1) 1 2 0 0 #191# 0 100)
COMMENT     (LOGPEN 0 6 10053171) 8 1 4.2478 1.9 0.082322
COMMENT     1)
COMMENT     #302=(CLabel (CWidget 0 (0 0) 1 2 0 0 #183# 0 100)
COMMENT     (LOGPEN 0 0 13408563) 1
COMMENT     (LOGFONT 38 14 0 0 400 0 0 0 0 3 2 1 18
COMMENT     "Georgia") 1.74233 0.555556 0
COMMENT     "{\\i Nde}I (2540)" "@N (@S)" 5 14.086
COMMENT     -15.681 0 -10 4.47078 0.949103 #301#)
COMMENT     #303=(CScratch
COMMENT     (CWidget 2 (1 #23# 2) 1 2 0 0 #191# 94614016
COMMENT     100) (LOGPEN 0 6 10053171) 8 1 1.82436 1.9
COMMENT     0.082322 1)
COMMENT     #304=(CLabel
COMMENT     (CWidget 0 (0 0) 1 2 0 0 #183# 695428468 100)
COMMENT     (LOGPEN 0 0 13408563) 1
COMMENT     (LOGFONT 38 14 0 0 400 0 0 0 0 3 2 1 18
COMMENT     "Georgia") 1.74233 0.555556 0
COMMENT     "{\\i Nde}I (5578)" "@N (@S)" 5 -14.0424
COMMENT     -3.48466 0 -10 4.42082 0.949103 #303#))
COMMENT     (CObjectList))
COMMENT     #305=(CGroupWidget
COMMENT     (CWidget 2 (10 #30# 0) 1 2 0 0 Nil -247 100)
COMMENT     (CObjectList
COMMENT     #306=(CScratch
COMMENT     (CWidget 1 (1 #30# 1) 1 2 0 0 #191# 0 100)
COMMENT     (LOGPEN 0 6 10053171) 8 1 5.98043 1.9
COMMENT     0.082322 1)
COMMENT     #307=(CLabel (CWidget 0 (0 0) 1 2 0 0 #183# 0 100)
COMMENT     (LOGPEN 0 0 13408563) 1
COMMENT     (LOGFONT 38 14 0 0 400 0 0 0 0 3 2 1 18
COMMENT     "Georgia") 1.74233 0.555556 0
COMMENT     "{\\i Sac}II (368)" "@N (@S)" 5 6.54933
COMMENT     12.1963 0 -10 4.17106 0.949103 #306#)
COMMENT     #308=(CScratch
COMMENT     (CWidget 2 (1 #30# 2) 1 2 0 0 #191# 0 100)
COMMENT     (LOGPEN 0 6 10053171) 8 1 1.40397 1.9
COMMENT     0.082322 1)
COMMENT     #309=(CLabel (CWidget 0 (0 0) 1 2 0 0 #183# 0 100)
COMMENT     (LOGPEN 0 0 13408563) 1
COMMENT     (LOGFONT 38 14 0 0 400 0 0 0 0 3 2 1 18
COMMENT     "Georgia") 1.74233 0.555556 0
COMMENT     "{\\i Sac}II (6105)" "@N (@S)" 5 -14.2691
COMMENT     1.74233 0 -10 4.52073 0.949103 #308#))
COMMENT     (CObjectList))
COMMENT     #310=(CGroupWidget
COMMENT     (CWidget 2 (10 #36# 0) 1 2 0 0 Nil -178 100)
COMMENT     (CObjectList
COMMENT     #311=(CScratch
COMMENT     (CWidget 1 (1 #36# 1) 1 2 0 0 #191# 47062144
COMMENT     100) (LOGPEN 0 6 10053171) 8 1 5.19947 1.9
COMMENT     0.082322 1)
COMMENT     #312=(CLabel
COMMENT     (CWidget 0 (0 0) 1 2 0 0 #183# 2020 100)
COMMENT     (LOGPEN 0 0 13408563) 1
COMMENT     (LOGFONT 38 14 0 0 400 0 0 0 0 3 2 1 18
COMMENT     "Georgia") 1.74233 0.555556 0
COMMENT     "{\\i Xba}I (1347)" "@N (@S)" 5 13.8548
COMMENT     -3.48466 0 -10 4.34589 0.949103 #311#)
COMMENT     #313=(CScratch
COMMENT     (CWidget 2 (1 #36# 2) 1 2 0 0 #191# 46466392
COMMENT     100) (LOGPEN 0 6 10053171) 8 1 4.11139 1.9
COMMENT     0.082322 1)
COMMENT     #314=(CLabel (CWidget 0 (0 0) 1 2 0 0 #183# 0 100)
COMMENT     (LOGPEN 0 0 13408563) 1
COMMENT     (LOGFONT 38 14 0 0 400 0 0 0 0 3 2 1 18
COMMENT     "Georgia") 1.74233 0.555556 0
COMMENT     "{\\i Xba}I (2711)" "@N (@S)" 5 13.2409
COMMENT     -19.1656 0 -10 4.27096 0.949103 #313#))
COMMENT     (CObjectList))
COMMENT     #315=(CGroupWidget
COMMENT     (CWidget 2 (10 #38# 0) 1 2 0 0 Nil -596 100)
COMMENT     (CObjectList
COMMENT     #316=(CScratch
COMMENT     (CWidget 1 (1 #38# 1) 1 2 0 0 #191# 0 100)
COMMENT     (LOGPEN 0 6 10053171) 8 1 5.3638 1.9 0.082322
COMMENT     1)
COMMENT     #317=(CLabel (CWidget 0 (0 0) 1 2 0 0 #183# 0 100)
COMMENT     (LOGPEN 0 0 13408563) 1
COMMENT     (LOGFONT 38 14 0 0 400 0 0 0 0 3 2 1 18
COMMENT     "Georgia") 1.74233 0.555556 0
COMMENT     "{\\i Xma}I (1141)" "@N (@S)" 5 14.2343
COMMENT     1.74233 0 -10 4.49575 0.949103 #316#)
COMMENT     #318=(CScratch
COMMENT     (CWidget 2 (1 #38# 2) 1 2 0 0 #191# 47028984
COMMENT     100) (LOGPEN 0 6 10053171) 8 1 0.348599 1.9
COMMENT     0.082322 1)
COMMENT     #319=(CLabel
COMMENT     (CWidget 0 (0 0) 1 2 0 0 #183# 1952541817 100)
COMMENT     (LOGPEN 0 0 13408563) 1
COMMENT     (LOGFONT 38 14 0 0 400 0 0 0 0 3 2 1 18
COMMENT     "Georgia") 1.74233 0.555556 0
COMMENT     "{\\i Xma}I (7428)" "@N (@S)" 5 -7.3743
COMMENT     12.1963 0 -10 4.74552 0.949103 #318#))
COMMENT     (CObjectList))) (CObjectList))
COMMENT     #320=(CGroupWidget (CWidget 14 (16 0) 1 2 0 0 Nil 1701601889 100)
COMMENT     (CObjectList) (CObjectList))
COMMENT     #321=(CGroupWidget (CWidget 12 (0 0) 1 2 0 0 Nil -1643 100)
COMMENT     (CObjectList) (CObjectList))) (CObjectList)))
COMMENT     (CSeqView 10 10 (CObjectList #322=(XLATFRAGMENT 1021 624 0 1 1022
            1874))
COMMENT     (CObList #323=(AnlzFontColorItem 0 964 33554432)
COMMENT     #324=(AnlzFontColorItem 965 1021 33612347)
COMMENT     #325=(AnlzFontColorItem 1052 1833 33612347)
COMMENT     #326=(AnlzFontColorItem 1022 1051 33612347)
COMMENT     #327=(AnlzFontColorItem 2116 2116 33554432)
COMMENT     #328=(AnlzFontColorItem 1878 2115 33612347)
COMMENT     #329=(AnlzFontColorItem 1834 1877 33612347)
COMMENT     #330=(AnlzFontColorItem 2945 7863 33554432)
COMMENT     #331=(AnlzFontColorItem 2117 2628 33612347)
COMMENT     #332=(AnlzFontColorItem 2629 2769 33612347)
COMMENT     #333=(AnlzFontColorItem 2770 2944 33612347)
COMMENT     #334=(AnlzXLATItem 1021 2895 2 1021 2895)) 1
COMMENT     (CObList #335=(AnlzFontBackColorItem 1021 1344 46923980)
COMMENT     #336=(AnlzFontBackColorItem 2248 2895 40304639)
COMMENT     #337=(AnlzFontBackColorItem 1444 2148 33567743))) (CObList)
            1668576355
COMMENT     (CStringList) 1667327841 1735680355 (CObList)))
FEATURES             Location/Qualifiers
     promoter        5734..7864
                     /vntifkey="29"
                     /label=B-actin\promoter
     CDS             4333..5193
                     /vntifkey="4"
                     /label=Amp\(r)
     primer_bind     2968..2991
                     /vntifkey="28"
                     /label=pB80\rev
     misc_feature    1019..1021
                     /vntifkey="21"
                     /label=Kozak
     CDS             1022..1345
                     /vntifkey="4"
                     /label=FKBP
     primer_bind     936..958
                     /vntifkey="28"
                     /label=pB80\fwd
     CDS             2249..2896
                     /vntifkey="4"
                     /label=RAB11
     CDS             1445..2149
                     /vntifkey="4"
                     /label=mCherry
BASE COUNT  1679 a 2187 c 2317 g 1681 t
ORIGIN
        1 agtcgctgcg ttgccttcgc cccgtgcccc gctccgcgcc gcctcgcgcc gcccgccccg
       61 gctctgactg accgcgttac tcccacaggt gagcgggcgg gacggccctt ctcctccggg
      121 ctgtaattag cgcttggttt aatgacggct cgtttctttt ctgtggctgc gtgaaagcct
      181 taaagggctc cgggagggcc ctttgtgcgg gggggagcgg ctcggggggt gcgtgcgtgt
      241 gtgtgtgcgt ggggagcgcc gcgtgcggcc cgcgctgccc ggcggctgtg agcgctgcgg
      301 gcgcggcgcg gggctttgtg cgctccgcgt gtgcgcgagg ggagcgcggc cgggggcggt
      361 gccccgcggt gcgggggggc tgcgagggga acaaaggctg cgtgcggggt gtgtgcgtgg
      421 gggggtgagc agggggtgtg ggcgcggcgg tcgggctgta acccccccct gcacccccct
      481 ccccgagttg ctgagcacgg cccggcttcg ggtgcggggc tccgtgcggg gcgtggcgcg
      541 gggctcgccg tgccgggcgg ggggtggcgg caggtggggg tgccgggcgg ggcggggccg
      601 cctcgggccg gggagggctc gggggagggg cgcggcggcc ccggagcgcc ggcggctgtc
      661 gaggcgcggc gagccgcagc cattgccttt tatggtaatc gtgcgagagg gcgcagggac
      721 ttcctttgtc ccaaatctgg cggagccgaa atctgggagg cgccgccgca ccccctctag
      781 cgggcgcggg cgaagcggtg cggcgccggc aggaaggaaa tgggcgggga gggccttcgt
      841 gcgtcgccgc gccgccgtcc ccttctccat ctccagcctc ggggctgccg cagggggacg
      901 gctgccttcg ggggggacgg ggcagggcgg ggttcggctt ctggcgtgtg accggcgggg
      961 tttatatctt cccttctctg ttcctccgca gcccccaagc taggcaattg ggcgcgccac
     1021 catgggagtg caggtggaga ctatctcccc aggagacggg cgcaccttcc ccaagcgcgg
     1081 ccagacctgc gtggtgcact acaccgggat gcttgaagat ggaaagaaat ttgattcctc
     1141 ccgggacaga aacaagccct ttaagtttat gctaggcaag caggaggtga tccgaggctg
     1201 ggaagaaggg gttgcccaga tgagtgtggg tcagagagcc aaactgacta tatctccaga
     1261 ttatgcctat ggtgccactg ggcacccagg catcatccca ccacatgcca ctctcgtctt
     1321 cgatgtggag cttctaaaac tggaatctag aggtggcggg ggcagtgggg gagggggaag
     1381 tggaggcggc ggttctggcg ggggaggctc cggtggcggg gggagcgggg gtgggagtaa
     1441 gcttgtgagc aagggcgagg aggataacat ggccatcatc aaggagttca tgcgcttcaa
     1501 ggtgcacatg gagggctccg tgaacggcca cgagttcgag atcgagggcg agggcgaggg
     1561 ccgcccctac gagggcaccc agaccgccaa gctgaaggtg accaagggtg gccccctgcc
     1621 cttcgcctgg gacatcctgt cccctcagtt catgtacggc tccaaggcct acgtgaagca
     1681 ccccgccgac atccccgact acttgaagct gtccttcccc gagggcttca agtgggagcg
     1741 cgtgatgaac ttcgaggacg gcggcgtggt gaccgtgacc caggactcct ccctgcagga
     1801 cggcgagttc atctacaagg tgaagctgcg cggcaccaac ttcccctccg acggtcccgt
     1861 aatgcagaag aagaccatgg gctgggaggc ctcctccgag cggatgtacc ccgaggacgg
     1921 cgccctgaag ggcgagatca agcagaggct gaagctgaag gacggcggcc actacgacgc
     1981 tgaggtcaag accacctaca aggccaagaa gcccgtgcag ctgcccggcg cctacaacgt
     2041 caacatcaag ttggacatca cctcccacaa cgaggactac accatcgtgg aacagtacga
     2101 acgcgccgag ggccgccact ccaccggcgg catggacgag ctgtacaagg ctagcggagg
     2161 cggtggctca ggcggaggag ggtcaggagg gggaggcagt ggcgggggcg gctctggagg
     2221 agggggttct ggtggtggta gctacgtagg cacccgcgac gacgagtacg actatctctt
     2281 caaagttgtc cttattggag attctggtgt tggaaagagt aatctcttgt ctcgatttac
     2341 tcgaaatgag tttaatctcg aaagtaagag caccattgga gtagagtttg caacaagaag
     2401 catccaggtt gatgggaaaa caataaaggc acagatatgg gacacggcag ggcaggagcg
     2461 ataccgagct ataacatcag catattatcg tggagctgta ggtgccttac tggtttatga
     2521 cattgctaag catctcacat atgaaaatgt agaacgatgg ctgaaagaac tgagagatca
     2581 tgctgatagt aacattgtta tcatgcttgt gggcaataag agtgatttgc gtcatctcag
     2641 ggcagttcct acagatgaag caagagcttt tgcagaaaag aatggtttgt cattcattga
     2701 gacttccgct ctagactcta caaatgtaga agctgctttt cagacaattc tgacagagat
     2761 ataccgcatt gtttcccaga aacaaatgtc agacagacgt gaaaatgaca tgtctccaag
     2821 caacaatgtg gttcctattc atgttccacc aaccactgaa aacaagccaa aggtgcagtg
     2881 ctgtcagaac atctaaaccg gtcctagata agtaatgatc ataatcagcc atatcacatc
     2941 tgtagaggtt ttacttgctt taaaaaacct cccacacctc cccctgaacc tgaaacataa
     3001 aatgaatgca attgttgttg ttaacttgtt tattgcagct tataatggtt acaaataaag
     3061 caatagcatc acaaatttca caaataaagc atttttttca ctgcattcta gttgtggttt
     3121 gtccaaactc atcaatgtat cttatcatgt ctggatcaat tcgtaatcat ggtcatagct
     3181 gtttcctgtg tgaaattgtt atccgctcac aattccacac aacatacgag ccggaagcat
     3241 aaagtgtaaa gcctggggtg cctaatgagt gagctaactc acattaattg cgttgcgctc
     3301 actgcccgct ttccagtcgg gaaacctgtc gtgccagctg cattaatgaa tcggccaacg
     3361 cgcggggaga ggcggtttgc gtattgggcg ctcttccgct tcctcgctca ctgactcgct
     3421 gcgctcggtc gttcggctgc ggcgagcggt atcagctcac tcaaaggcgg taatacggtt
     3481 atccacagaa tcaggggata acgcaggaaa gaacatgtga gcaaaaggcc agcaaaaggc
     3541 caggaaccgt aaaaaggccg cgttgctggc gtttttccat aggctccgcc cccctgacga
     3601 gcatcacaaa aatcgacgct caagtcagag gtggcgaaac ccgacaggac tataaagata
     3661 ccaggcgttt ccccctggaa gctccctcgt gcgctctcct gttccgaccc tgccgcttac
     3721 cggatacctg tccgcctttc tcccttcggg aagcgtggcg ctttctcata gctcacgctg
     3781 taggtatctc agttcggtgt aggtcgttcg ctccaagctg ggctgtgtgc acgaaccccc
     3841 cgttcagccc gaccgctgcg ccttatccgg taactatcgt cttgagtcca acccggtaag
     3901 acacgactta tcgccactgg cagcagccac tggtaacagg attagcagag cgaggtatgt
     3961 aggcggtgct acagagttct tgaagtggtg gcctaactac ggctacagta gaaggacagt
     4021 atttggtatc tgcgctctgc tgaagccagt taccttcgga aaaagagttg gtagctcttg
     4081 atccggcaaa caaaccaccg ctggtagcgg tggttttttt gtttgcaagc agcagattac
     4141 gcgcagaaaa aaaggatctc aagaagatcc tttgatcttt tctacggggt ctgacgctca
     4201 gtggaacgaa aactcacgtt aagggatttt ggtcatgaga ttatcaaaaa ggatcttcac
     4261 ctagatcctt ttaaattaaa aatgaagttt taaatcaatc taaagtatat atgagtaaac
     4321 ttggtctgac agttaccaat gcttaatcag tgaggcacct atctcagcga tctgtctatt
     4381 tcgttcatcc atagttgcct gactccccgt cgtgtagata actacgatac gggagggctt
     4441 accatctggc cccagtgctg caatgatacc gcgagaccca cgctcaccgg ctccagattt
     4501 atcagcaata aaccagccag ccggaagggc cgagcgcaga agtggtcctg caactttatc
     4561 cgcctccatc cagtctatta attgttgccg ggaagctaga gtaagtagtt cgccagttaa
     4621 tagtttgcgc aacgttgttg ccattgctac aggcatcgtg gtgtcacgct cgtcgtttgg
     4681 tatggcttca ttcagctccg gttcccaacg atcaaggcga gttacatgat cccccatgtt
     4741 gtgcaaaaaa gcggttagct ccttcggtcc tccgatcgtt gtcagaagta agttggccgc
     4801 agtgttatca ctcatggtta tggcagcact gcataattct cttactgtca tgccatccgt
     4861 aagatgcttt tctgtgactg gtgagtactc aaccaagtca ttctgagaat agtgtatgcg
     4921 gcgaccgagt tgctcttgcc cggcgtcaat acgggataat accgcgccac atagcagaac
     4981 tttaaaagtg ctcatcattg gaaaacgttc ttcggggcga aaactctcaa ggatcttacc
     5041 gctgttgaga tccagttcga tgtaacccac tcgtgcaccc aactgatctt cagcatcttt
     5101 tactttcacc agcgtttctg ggtgagcaaa aacaggaagg caaaatgccg caaaaaaggg
     5161 aataagggcg acacggaaat gttgaatact catactcttc ctttttcaat attattgaag
     5221 catttatcag ggttattgtc tcatgagcgg atacatattt gaatgtattt agaaaaataa
     5281 acaaataggg gttccgcgca catttccccg aaaagtgcca cctgacgtct aagaaaccat
     5341 tattatcatg acattaacct ataaaaatag gcgtatcacg aggccctttc gtctcgcgcg
     5401 tttcggtgat gacggtgaaa acctctgaca catgcagctc ccggagacgg tcacagcttg
     5461 tctgtaagcg gatgccggga gcagacaagc ccgtcagggc gcgtcagcgg gtgttggcgg
     5521 gtgtcggggt tggcttaact atgcggcatc agagcagatt gtactgagag tgcaccatat
     5581 gcggtgtgaa ataccgcaca gatgcgtaag gagaaaatac cgcatcaggc gccattcgcc
     5641 attcaggctg cgcaactgtt gggaagggcg atcggtgcgg gcctcttcgc tattacgcca
     5701 gctggcgaaa gggggatgtg ctgcaaggcg attaagttgg gtaacgccag ggttttccca
     5761 gtcacgacgt tgtaaaacga cggccagtgc caagttggga tctttgcatt ggcccacggc
     5821 tctcaggatg gggatgctcc ccttcagcac ccggttcccc ttggaaactg atggtcctgg
     5881 ctctgtggca tggcagtggc actgtgagga gcccctacca gcagcacaca gtgggtttgg
     5941 cactgccacg ctccggatgc cgcgctctga tccaacccca taatcaaggg aacccgaatt
     6001 gccccatcat tgcccccacc acccccatcc tgccgggccc tcacacccca cgctgccttg
     6061 tggtgacatt ccccagccca aacccacggc ttcatggcta ccgcggggca tttcccattg
     6121 ccgccccatt atcagctctg cacacctccc gctgtaccca tgcctcgtgg ctgcccttct
     6181 ttgacgtata atcttctaat taatacccgg ccttgtcaaa gtggagcaca aacgttaatt
     6241 aattccccag caggcaggta attaacagtg tgactccctt tttgctgcga gtggggctga
     6301 tacagagaga tgtggcacta tggagcccac ggggtcctgg cactgggtgc ccacggaggt
     6361 ccccatgtgc tgcagtgtca ccgcctccga ggtgacagta ttgtccctgc ggtgtccctg
     6421 cagctcagct ctgtccacag ggccacctcc agtttggagg ggacacaatg cagccccgat
     6481 gcaacccatc ctcgcagcat cccagggaca aagaccccac tgcaagaccg cacacagggc
     6541 tgggtcccgc tcccctaata tctacagtgc ttttgcatgg ccccttaatc aatgcagtta
     6601 atcagcatgc gctcatgcac cgctctggag ctgcaaagcc cctcgcagcg ctgctcacca
     6661 acaccgcgca ccgccccggc ccagcctgca gcacgcgctg caaacaggaa agaaacaaaa
     6721 tattgcccaa atgtaggcaa aggcattcgg ctgccttgac ctccgccggg ccgggccctg
     6781 cctgactcag ctccttactc agcgctcgct tcctccctcc ggctgccacc gccgcagcgc
     6841 acaccctgac aaagagtggc ccttaacggg ctctgaggtg cacccagcag tgcactcagc
     6901 agtccaaggg ccggcctgga ggtttgcacc gctacgtgct gacattagca ttgaacttgg
     6961 ccctgggtag tgctgcaggc cgggcggggt gggtgtagag agtgcagcgc gcgttgcacc
     7021 cggtgcccct tcccctccct tgcatcccag caggctgcac cccagcacca ggcccgtgca
     7081 tgcatgctcc tggtgttatt gcagcctggt gcatgcatgc gtcttagtgg tgcagcgctg
     7141 tgcatgcatc ctccttggtg tgtagcagct tagtgcatgc atacccctcg gtgttattgc
     7201 tgctctgtgc aggcacgctc attgtatcac ttcatcccag tgcatgcact cacactggag
     7261 cgattgctgc tcggtgcacg cacactcatt gtatcacgtc agctcagtgg ctgcacgcac
     7321 accggtgtta ttgctgctcg gtgcgtgcat gcacatcagt gtcgctgcag ctcagtgcat
     7381 gcacgctcat tgcccatcgc tatccctgcc tctcctgctg gcgctccccg ggaggtgact
     7441 tcaaggggac cgcaggacca cctcgggggt ggggggaggg ctgcacacgc ggaccccgct
     7501 ccccctcccc aacaaagcac tgtggaatca aaaagggggg aggggggatg gaggggcgcg
     7561 tcacaccccc gccccacacc ctcacctcga ggtgagcccc acgttctgct tcactctccc
     7621 catctccccc ccctccccac ccccaatttt gtatttattt attttttaat tattttgtgc
     7681 agcgatgggg gcgggggggg ggggggcgcg cgccaggcgg ggcggggcgg ggcgaggggc
     7741 ggggcggggc gaggcggaga ggtgcggcgg cagccaatca gagcggcgcg ctccgaaagt
     7801 ttccttttat ggcgaggcgg cggcggcggc ggccctataa aaagcgaagc gcgcggcggg
     7861 cggg
//
