Features (pLannotate 1.2.2; 17 found; start..end, strand, type, name):
    656..931     +  promoter       chicken β-actin promoter: No description available
    932..1901    +  intron         chimeric intron: chimera between introns from chicken β-actin and rabbit β-globin
   1965..2288    +  CDS            FKBP1A: FKB1A_HUMAN - Also known as FKBP1, FKBP12. Experimental evidence at protein level: Swiss-Prot protein existence level 1. Keeps in an inactive conformation TGFBR1, the TGF-beta type I serine/threonine kinase receptor, preventing TGF-beta receptor activation in absence of ligand. Recruits SMAD7 to ACVR1B which prevents the association of SMAD2 and SMAD3 with the activin receptor complex, thereby blocking the activin signal. May modulate the RYR1 calcium channel activity. PPIases accelerate the folding of proteins. It catalyzes the cis-trans isomerization of proline imidic peptide bonds in oligop
   2385..3092    +  CDS            mCherry: mCherry is a basic (constitutively fluorescent) red fluorescent protein published in 2004, derived from Discosoma sp.. It is reported to be a very rapidly-maturing monomer with low acid sensitivity.
   3192..3836    +  CDS            RAB11A: RB11A_HUMAN - Also known as RAB11. Experimental evidence at protein level: Swiss-Prot protein existence level 1. The small GTPases Rab are key regulators of intracellular membrane trafficking, from the formation of transport vesicles to their fusion with membranes. Rabs cycle between an inactive GDP-bound form and an active GTP-bound form that is able to recruit to membranes different set of downstream effectors directly responsible for vesicle formation, movement, tethering and fusion. The small Rab GTPase RAB11A regulates endocytic recycling. Acts as a major regulator of membrane delivery du
   3858..3943    +  CDS            large T antigen (fragment): large T antigen from SV40 (simian virus 40)
   3966..4100    +  polyA_signal   SV40 poly(A) signal: SV40 polyadenylation signal
   4138..4154    -  protein_bind   lac operator: The lac repressor binds to the lac operator to inhibit transcription in E. coli. This inhibition can be relieved by adding lactose or isopropyl-β-D-thiogalactopyranoside (IPTG). lac repressor encoded by lacI
   4162..4192    -  promoter       lac promoter: promoter for the E. coli lac operon
   4207..4228    -  protein_bind   CAP binding site: CAP binding activates transcription in the presence of cAMP. E. coli catabolite activator protein
   4241..4333    -  CDS            lacI (fragment): lac repressor; lacI; The lac repressor binds to the lac operator to inhibit transcription in E. coli. This inhibition can be relieved by adding lactose or isopropyl-β-D-thiogalactopyranoside (IPTG).
   4516..5104    -  rep_origin     ori: high-copy-number ColE1/pMB1/pBR322/pUC origin of replication
   5275..6135    -  CDS            AmpR: β-lactamase; bla; confers resistance to ampicillin, carbenicillin, and related antibiotics
   6136..6240    -  promoter       AmpR promoter: bla
   6335..6370    +  CDS            rop (fragment): Rop protein, which maintains plasmids at low copy number; rop
   6472..6571    +  misc_feature   bom (fragment): basis of mobility region from pBR322
   6577..6731    -  CDS            lacZα (fragment): LacZα fragment of β-galactosidase; lacZ fragment
>Addgene plasmid #174622 | pB80-FKBP-mCherry-RAB11 | addgene full sequence | sequence record 345337 | Addgene NGS Result
CTACGTGCTGACATTAGCATTGAACTTGGCCCTGGGTAGTGCTGCAGGCCGGGCGGGGTGGGTGTAGAGA
GTGCAGCGCGCGTTGCACCCGGTGCCCCTTCCCCTCCCTTGCATCCCAGCAGGCTGCACCCCAGCACCAG
GCCCGTGCATGCATGCTCCTGGTGTTATTGCAGCCTGGTGCATGCATGCGTCTTGATGGTGCAGCGCTGT
GCATGCATCCTCCTTGGTGTGTAGCAGTCTAGTGCATGCATACCCCTCGGTGTTATTGCTGCTCTGTGCA
CGCACGCTCATTGTATCACTTCATCCCAGTGCATGCACTCACACTGGAGCGATTGCTGCTCGGTGCACGC
ACACTCATTGTATCACTGCAGCTCAGTGGCTGCACGCACACCGGTGTTATTGCTGCTCGGTGCGTGCATG
CACATCAGTGTCGCTGCAGCTCAGTGCATGCACGCTCATTGCCCATCGCTATCCCTGCCTCTCCTGCTGG
CGCTCCCCGGGAGGTGACTTCAAGGGGACCGCAGGACCACCTCGGGGGTGGGGGGAGGGCTGCACACGCG
GACCCCGCTCCCCCTCCCCAACAAAGCACTGTGGAATCAAAAAGGGGGGAGGGGGGATGGAGGGGCGCGT
CACACCCCCGCCCCACACCCTCACCTCGAGGTGAGCCCCACGTTCTGCTTCACTCTCCCCATCTCCCCCC
CCTCCCCACCCCCAATTTTGTATTTATTTATTTTTTAATTATTTTGTGCAGCGATGGGGGCGGGGGGGGG
GGGGGCGCGCGCCAGGCGGGGCGGGGCGGGGCGAGGGGCGGGGCGGGGCGAGGCGGAGAGGTGCGGCGGC
AGCCAATCAGAGCGGCGCGCTCCGAAAGTTTCCTTTTATGGCGAGGCGGCGGCGGCGGCGGCCCTATAAA
AAGCGAAGCGCGCGGCGGGCGGGAGTCGCTGCGCGCTGCCTTCGCCCCGTGCCCCGCTCCGCCGCCGCCT
CGCGCCGCCCGCCCCGGCTCTGACTGACCGCGTTACTCCCACAGGTGAGCGGGCGGGACGGCCCTTCTCC
TCCGGGCTGTAATTAGCGCTTGGTTTAATGACGGCTCGTTTCTTTTCTGTGGCTGCGTGAAAGCCTTAAA
GGGCTCCGGGAGGGCCCTTTGTGCGGGGGGGAGCGGCTCGGGGGGTGCGTGCGTGTGTGTGTGCGTGGGG
AGCGCCGCGTGCGGCTCCGCGCTGCCCGGCGGCTGTGAGCGCTGCGGGCGCGGCGCGGGGCTTTGTGCGC
TCCGCAGTGTGCGCGAGGGGAGCGCGGCCGGGGGCGGTGCCCCGCGGTGCGGGGGGGGCTGCGAGGGGAA
CAAAGGCTGCGTGCGGGGTGTGTGCGTGGGGGGGTGAGCAGGGGGTGTGGGCGCGGCGGTCGGGCTGTAA
CCCCCCCCTGCACCCCCCTCCCCGAGTTGCTGAGCACGGCCCGGCTTCGGGTGCGGGGCTCCGTGCGGGG
CGTGGCGCGGGGCTCGCCGTGCCGGGCGGGGGGTGGCGGCAGGTGGGGGTGCCGGGCGGGGCGGGGCCGC
CTCGGGCCGGGGAGGGCTCGGGGGAGGGGCGCGGCGGCCCCCGGAGCGCCGGCGGCTGTCGAGGCGCGGC
GAGCCGCAGCCATTGCCTTTTATGGTAATCGTGCGAGAGGGCGCAGGGACTTCCTTTGTCCCAAATCTGT
GCGGAGCCGAAATCTGGGAGGCGCCGCCGCACCCCCTCTAGCGGGCGCGGGGCGAAGCGGTGCGGCGCCG
GCAGGAAGGAAATGGGCGGGGAGGGCCTTCGTGCGTCGCCGCGCCGCCGTCCCCTTCTCCATCTCCAGCC
TCGGGGCTGTCCGCAGGGGGACGGCTGCCTTCGGGGGGGACGGGGCAGGGCGGGGTTCGGCTTCTGGCGT
GTGACCGGCGGGGTTTATATCTTCCCTTCTCTGTTCCTCCGCAGCCCCCAAGCTAGGCAATTGGGCGCGC
CACCATGGGAGTGCAGGTGGAGACTATCTCCCCAGGAGACGGGCGCACCTTCCCCAAGCGCGGCCAGACC
TGCGTGGTGCACTACACCGGGATGCTTGAAGATGGAAAGAAATTTGATTCCTCCCGGGACAGAAACAAGC
CCTTTAAGTTTATGCTAGGCAAGCAGGAGGTGATCCGAGGCTGGGAAGAAGGGGTTGCCCAGATGAGTGT
GGGTCAGAGAGCCAAACTGACTATATCTCCAGATTATGCCTATGGTGCCACTGGGCACCCAGGCATCATC
CCACCACATGCCACTCTCGTCTTCGATGTGGAGCTTCTAAAACTGGAATCTAGAGGTGGCGGGGGCAGTG
GGGGAGGGGGAAGTGGAGGCGGCGGTTCTGGCGGGGGAGGCTCCGGKGGCGGGGGGRGSGGGGGKGGGAG
TAAGCTTGTGAGCAAGGGCGAGGAGGATAACATGGCCATCATCAAGGAGTTCATGCGCTTCAAGGTGCAC
ATGGAGGGCTCCGTGAACGGCCACGAGTTCGAGATCGAGGGCGAGGGCGAGGGCCGCCCCTACGAGGGCA
CCCAGACCGCCAAGCTGAAGGTGACCAAGGGTGGCCCCCTGCCCTTCGCCTGGGACATCCTGTCCCCTCA
GTTCATGTACGGCTCCAAGGCCTACGTGAAGCACCCCGCCGACATCCCCGACTACTTGAAGCTGTCCTTC
CCCGAGGGCTTCAAGTGGGAGCGCGTGATGAACTTCGAGGACGGCGGCGTGGTGACCGTGACCCAGGACT
CCTCCCTGCAGGACGGCGAGTTCATCTACAAGGTGAAGCTGCGCGGCACCAACTTCCCCTCCGACGGTCC
CGTAATGCAGAAGAAGACCATGGGCTGGGAGGCCTCCTCCGAGCGGATGTACCCCGAGGACGGCGCCCTG
AAGGGCGAGATCAAGCAGAGGCTGAAGCTGAAGGACGGCGGCCACTACGACGCTGAGGTCAAGACCACCT
ACAAGGCCAAGAAGCCCGTGCAGCTGCCCGGCGCCTACAACGTCAACATCAAGTTGGACATCACCTCCCA
CAACGAGGACTACACCATCGTGGAACAGTACGAACGCGCCGAGGGCCGCCACTCCACCGGCGGCATGGAC
GAGCTGTACAAGGCTAGCGGAGGCGGTGGCTCAGGCGGAGGAGGGTCAGGAGGGGGAGGCAGTGGCGGGG
GCGGCTCTGGAGGAGGGGGTTCTGGTGGTGGTAGCTACGTAGGCACCCGCGACGACGAGTACGACTATCT
CTTCAAAGTTGTCCTTATTGGAGATTCTGGTGTTGGAAAGAGTAATCTCTTGTCTCGATTTACTCGAAAT
GAGTTTAATCTCGAAAGTAAGAGCACCATTGGAGTAGAGTTTGCAACAAGAAGCATCCAGGTTGATGGGA
AAACAATAAAGGCACAGATATGGGACACGGCAGGGCAGGAGCGATACCGAGCTATAACATCAGCATATTA
TCGTGGAGCTGTAGGTGCCTTACTGGTTTATGACATTGCTAAGCATCTCACATATGAAAATGTAGAACGA
TGGCTGAAAGAACTGAGAGATCATGCTGATAGTAACATTGTTATCATGCTTGTGGGCAATAAGAGTGATT
TGCGTCATCTCAGGGCAGTTCCTACAGATGAAGCAAGAGCTTTTGCAGAAAAGAATGGTTTGTCATTCAT
TGAGACTTCCGCTCTAGACTCTACAAATGTAGAAGCTGCTTTTCAGACAATTCTGACAGAGATATACCGC
ATTGTTTCCCAGAAACAAATGTCAGACAGACGTGAAAATGACATGTCTCCAAGCAACAATGTGGTTCCTA
TTCATGTTCCACCAACCACTGAAAACAAGCCAAAGGTGCAGTGCTGTCAGAACATCTAAACCGGTCCTAG
ATAAGTAATGATCATAATCAGCCATATCACATCTGTAGAGGTTTTACTTGCTTTAAAAAACCTCCCACAC
CTCCCCCTGAACCTGAAACATAAAATGAATGCAATTGTTGTTGTTAACTTGTTTATTGCAGCTTATAATG
GTTACAAATAAAGCAATAGCATCACAAATTTCACAAATAAAGCATTTTTTTCACTGCATTCTAGTTGTGG
TTTGTCCAAACTCATCAATGTATCTTATCATGTCTGGATCAATTCGTAATCATGTCATAGCTGTTTCCTG
TGTGAAATTGTTATCCGCTCACAATTCCACACAACATACGAGCCGGAAGCATAAAGTGTAAAGCCTGGGG
TGCCTAATGAGTGAGCTAACTCACATTAATTGCGTTGCGCTCACTGCCCGCTTTCCAGTCGGGAAACCTG
TCGTGCCAGCTGCATTAATGAATCGGCCAACGCGCGGGGAGAGGCGGTTTGCGTATTGGGCGCTCTTCCG
CTTCCTCGCTCACTGACTCGCTGCGCTCGGTCGTTCGGCTGCGGCGAGCGGTATCAGCTCACTCAAAGGC
GGTAATACGGTTATCCACAGAATCAGGGGATAACGCAGGAAAGAACATGTGAGCAAAAGGCCAGCAAAAG
GCCAGGAACCGTAAAAAGGCCGCGTTGCTGGCGTTTTTCCATAGGCTCCGCCCCCCTGACGAGCATCACA
AAAATCGACGCTCAAGTCAGAGGTGGCGAAACCCGACAGGACTATAAAGATACCAGGCGTTTCCCCCTGG
AAGCTCCCTCGTGCGCTCTCCTGTTCCGACCCTGCCGCTTACCGGATACCTGTCCGCCTTTCTCCCTTCG
GGAAGCGTGGCGCTTTCTCATAGCTCACGCTGTAGGTATCTCAGTTCGGTGTAGGTCGTTCGCTCCAAGC
TGGGCTGTGTGCACGAACCCCCCGTTCAGCCCGACCGCTGCGCCTTATCCGGTAACTATCGTCTTGAGTC
CAACCCGGTAAGACACGACTTATCGCCACTGGCAGCAGCCACTGGTAACAGGATTAGCAGAGCGAGGTAT
GTAGGCGGTGCTACAGAGTTCTTGAAGTGGTGGCCTAACTACGGCTACACTAGAAGAACAGTATTTGGTA
TCTGCGCTCTGCTGAAGCCAGTTACCTTCGGAAAAAGAGTTGGTAGCTCTTGATCCGGCAAACAAACCAC
CGCTGGTAGCGGTGGTTTTTTTGTTTGCAAGCAGCAGATTACGCGCAGAAAAAAAGGATCTCAAGAAGAT
CCTTTGATCTTTTCTACGGGGTCTGACGCTCAGTGGAACGAAAACTCACGTTAAGGGATTTTGGTCATGA
GATTATCAAAAAGGATCTTCACCTAGATCCTTTTAAATTAAAAATGAAGTTTTAAATCAATCTAAAGTAT
ATATGAGTAAACTTGGTCTGACAGTTACCAATGCTTAATCAGTGAGGCACCTATCTCAGCGATCTGTCTA
TTTCGTTCATCCATAGTTGCCTGACTCCCCGTCGTGTAGATAACTACGATACGGGAGGGCTTACCATCTG
GCCCCAGTGCTGCAATGATACCGCGAGACCCACGCTCACCGGCTCCAGATTTATCAGCAATAAACCAGCC
AGCCGGAAGGGCCGAGCGCAGAAGTGGTCCTGCAACTTTATCCGCCTCCATCCAGTCTATTAATTGTTGC
CGGGAAGCTAGAGTAAGTAGTTCGCCAGTTAATAGTTTGCGCAACGTTGTTGCCATTGCTACAGGCATCG
TGGTGTCACGCTCGTCGTTTGGTATGGCTTCATTCAGCTCCGGTTCCCAACGATCAAGGCGAGTTACATG
ATCCCCCATGTTGTGCAAAAAAGCGGTTAGCTCCTTCGGTCCTCCGATCGTTGTCAGAAGTAAGTTGGCC
GCAGTGTTATCACTCATGGTTATGGCAGCACTGCATAATTCTCTTACTGTCATGCCATCCGTAAGATGCT
TTTCTGTGACTGGTGAGTACTCAACCAAGTCATTCTGAGAATAGTGTATGCGGCGACCGAGTTGCTCTTG
CCCGGCGTCAATACGGGATAATACCGCGCCACATAGCAGAACTTTAAAAGTGCTCATCATTGGAAAACGT
TCTTCGGGGCGAAAACTCTCAAGGATCTTACCGCTGTTGAGATCCAGTTCGATGTAACCCACTCGTGCAC
CCAACTGATCTTCAGCATCTTTTACTTTCACCAGCGTTTCTGGGTGAGCAAAAACAGGAAGGCAAAATGC
CGCAAAAAAGGGAATAAGGGCGACACGGAAATGTTGAATACTCATACTCTTCCTTTTTCAATATTATTGA
AGCATTTATCAGGGTTATTGTCTCATGAGCGGATACATATTTGAATGTATTTAGAAAAATAAACAAATAG
GGGTTCCGCGCACATTTCCCCGAAAAGTGCCACCTGACGTCTAAGAAACCATTATTATCATGACATTAAC
CTATAAAAATAGGCGTATCACGAGGCCCTTTCGTCTCGCGCGTTTCGGTGATGACGGTGAAAACCTCTGA
CACATGCAGCTCCCGGAGACGGTCACAGCTTGTCTGTAAGCGGATGCCGGGAGCAGACAAGCCCGTCAGG
GCGCGTCAGCGGGTGTTGGCGGGTGTCGGGGCTGGCTTAACTATGCGGCATCAGAGCAGATTGTACTGAG
AGTGCACCATATGCGGTGTGAAATACCGCACAGATGCGTAAGGAGAAAATACCGCATCAGGCGCCATTCG
CCATTCAGGCTGCGCAACTGTTGGGAAGGGCGATCGGTGCGGGCCTCTTCGCTATTACGCCAGCTGGCGA
AAGGGGGATGTGCTGCAAGGCGATTAAGTTGGGTAACGCCAGGGTTTTCCCAGTCACGACGTTGTAAAAC
GACGGCCAGTGCCAAGTTGGGATCTTTGCATTGGCCCACGGCTCTCAGGATGGGGATGCTCCCCTTCAGC
ACCCGGTTCCCCTTGGAAACTGATGGTCCTGGCTCTGTGGCATGGCAGTGGCACTGTGAGGAGCCCCCTA
CCAGCAGCACACAGTGGGGTTGGCACTGCCACGCTCCGGATGCCGCGCTCTGATCCAACCCCATAATCAA
GGGAACCCGAATTGCCCCATCATTGCCCCCACCACCCCCATCCTGCCGGGCCCTCACACCCCACGCTGCC
TTCTGGTGACATTCCCCAGCCCAAACCCACGGCTTCATGGCTACCGCGGGGCATTTCCCATTGCCGCCCC
ATTATCAGCTCTGCACACCTCCCGCTGTACCCATGCCTCGTGGCTGCCCTTCTTTGACGTATAATCTTCT
AATTAATACCCGGCCTTGTCAAAGTGGAGCACAAACGTTAATTAATTCCCCAGCAGGCAGGTAATTAACA
GTGTGACTCCCTTTTTGCTGCGAGTGGGGCTGATACAGAGAGATGTGGCACTATGGAGCCCACGGGGTCC
TGGCACTGGGTGCCCACGGAGGTCCCCATGTGCTGCAGTGTCACCGCCTCCGAGGAGACAGTATTGTCCC
TGCGGTGTCCCTGCAGCTCAGCTCTGTCCACAGGGCCACCTCCAGTTTGGAGGGGACACAATGCAGCCCC
GATGCAACCCATCCTCGCAGCATCCCAGGGACAAAGACCCCACTGCAAGACCGCACACAGGGCTGGGTCC
CGCTCCCCTAATATCTACAGTGCTTCTTGCATGGCCCCTTAATCAATGCAGTTAATCAGCATGCGCTCAT
GCACCGCTCTGGAGCTGCAAAGCCCCTCGCAGCGCTGCTCACCAACACCGCGCACCGCCCCGGCCCAGCC
TGCAGCACGCGCTGCAAACAGGAAAGAAACAAAATATTGCCCAAATGTAGGCAAAGGCATTCGGCTGCCT
TGACCTCCGCCGGGCCGGGCCCTGCCTGACTCAGCTCCTTACTCAGCGCTCGCTTCCTCCCTCCGGCTGC
CACCGCCGCAGCGCACACCCTGACAAAGAGTGGCCCTTAACGGGCTCTGAGGTGCACCCAGCAGTGCACT
CAGCAGTCCAAGGGCCGGCCTGGAGGTTTGCACCG
